# Supplementary material for: The Archaeal Proteome Project advances knowledge about archaeal cell biology through comprehensive proteomics
Source: Nat Commun. 2020 Jun 19;11:3145. doi: 10.1038/s41467-020-16784-7 (PMC7305310; doi:10.1038/s41467-020-16784-7)
Supplement: Supplementary file 7 — Supplementary Data 4 [file 41467_2020_16784_MOESM7_ESM.zip › vectors/pJS150.gb]

LOCUS       pJS150c2280             9919 bp    DNA     circular UNA 11-APR-2016
DEFINITION  pJS142 + C-term SmRS-GFP fusion.
ACCESSION   urn.local...1460061734726.12
VERSION     urn.local...1460061734726.12
KEYWORDS    .
SOURCE      
  ORGANISM  
            .
FEATURES             Location/Qualifiers
     source          order(1..>512,<1427..9919)
                     /organism="Overexpression vector pTA963"
                     /mol_type="other DNA"
                     /db_xref="taxon:703541"
                     /lab_host="Haloferax volcanii"
                     /label="source Overexpression vector pTA963"
     regulatory      157..281
                     /regulatory_class="terminator"
                     /gene="l11e terminator"
                     /label="l11e terminator regulatory"
     regulatory      290..512
                     /regulatory_class="promoter"
                     /gene="p.tnaA promoter"
                     /label="p.tnaA promoter regulatory"
     primer_bind     424..441
                     /Mismatches=0
                     /created_by="primer3"
                     /annotation_group="1839471187401754026ce8-d150-4cd3-87f3-b
                     6bf566085d5"
                     /%GC="61.1"
                     /Tm="57.7"
                     /Hairpin_Tm="None"
                     /Self_Dimer_Tm="None"
                     /Pair_Dimer_Tm="None"
                     /Sequence="CACACACCAGTCCACGAG"
                     /label="pTA963-1F"
     misc_feature    514..1422
                     /Source="referenceToDocument:
                     urn:local:.:1460061734735.16"
                     /modified_by="User"
                     /label="Hvo_artA"
                     /note="Geneious type: Inserted sequence"
     primer_bind     517..528
                     /Extension="GATATCCATATG"
                     /Mismatches=0
                     /created_by="primer3"
                     /annotation_group="92470256490336fb039e6-584d-41fb-a4da-62
                     c82bd83118"
                     /%GC="75.0"
                     /Tm="44.1"
                     /Hairpin_Tm="None"
                     /Self_Dimer_Tm="None"
                     /Pair_Dimer_Tm="None"
                     /Sequence="CCCGGTCTCCTC"
                     /label="Hvo-artA-1F"
     misc_feature    1030..1032
                     /ApEinfo_fwdcolor="cyan"
                     /ApEinfo_revcolor="green"
                     /ApEinfo_graphicformat="arrow_data {{0 1 2 0 0 -1} {} 0}
                     width 5 offset 0"
                     /label="Cys"
     misc_feature    1153..1155
                     /ApEinfo_label="Arg"
                     /ApEinfo_fwdcolor="cyan"
                     /ApEinfo_revcolor="green"
                     /ApEinfo_graphicformat="arrow_data {{0 1 2 0 0 -1} {} 0}
                     width 5 offset 0"
                     /label="Arg(1)"
     misc_feature    1270..1272
                     /ApEinfo_fwdcolor="cyan"
                     /ApEinfo_revcolor="green"
                     /ApEinfo_graphicformat="arrow_data {{0 1 2 0 0 -1} {} 0}
                     width 5 offset 0"
                     /label="Arg"
     misc_feature    complement(1407..1421)
                     /Extension="GATATCGAATTCGCG"
                     /Mismatches=0
                     /created_by="primer3"
                     /annotation_group="92470256490336fb039e6-584d-41fb-a4da-62
                     c82bd83118"
                     /%GC="60.0"
                     /Tm="50.9"
                     /Hairpin_Tm="56.2"
                     /Self_Dimer_Tm="3.7"
                     /Pair_Dimer_Tm="None"
                     /Sequence="TCGAGCCCTAACTCG"
                     /label="Hvo-artA-1R"
                     /note="Geneious type: primer_bind_reverse"
     misc_feature    1423..1425
                     /modified_by="User"
                     /label="Ala"
     CDS             1435..2151
                     /created_by="User"
                     /label="SmRS-GFP"
     regulatory      2172..2206
                     /regulatory_class="terminator"
                     /gene="t.Syn terminator"
                     /label="t.Syn terminator regulatory"
     misc_feature    complement(2229..2245)
                     /Mismatches=0
                     /created_by="primer3"
                     /annotation_group="1839471187401754026ce8-d150-4cd3-87f3-b
                     6bf566085d5"
                     /%GC="35.3"
                     /Tm="44.2"
                     /Hairpin_Tm="None"
                     /Self_Dimer_Tm="None"
                     /Pair_Dimer_Tm="None"
                     /Sequence="ATTAACCCTCACTAAAG"
                     /label="T3 promoter (17bp)"
                     /note="Geneious type: primer_bind_reverse"
     rep_origin      2608..6361
                     /gene="pHV2 origin"
                     /direction="RIGHT"
                     /label="pHV2 origin rep origin"
     rep_origin      6361..7028
                     /gene="colE1 origin"
                     /direction="RIGHT"
                     /label="colE1 origin rep origin"
     CDS             complement(7176..8036)
                     /gene="ampR"
                     /codon_start=1
                     /transl_table=11
                     /product="beta lactamase"
                     /protein_id="CBI83205.1"
                     /db_xref="GI:283467329"
                     /translation="MSIQHFRVALIPFFAAFCLPVFAHPETLVKVKDAEDQLGARVGY
                     IELDLNSGKILESFRPEERFPMMSTFKVLLCGAVLSRIDAGQEQLGRRIHYSQNDLVE
                     YSPVTEKHLTDGMTVRELCSAAITMSDNTAANLLLTTIGGPKELTAFLHNMGDHVTRL
                     DRWEPELNEAIPNDERDTTMPVAMATTLRKLLTGELLTLASRQQLIDWMEADKVAGPL
                     LRSALPAGWFIADKSGAGERGSRGIIAALGPDGKPSRIVVIYTTGSQATMDERNRQIA
                     EIGASLIKHW"
                     /label="ampR CDS"
     CDS             complement(8267..8851)
                     /gene="hdrB"
                     /codon_start=1
                     /transl_table=11
                     /product="dihydrofolate reductase"
                     /protein_id="CBI83206.1"
                     /db_xref="GI:283467330"
                     /translation="MSGEELSGSETEGDAAVRFVLVAAVADNRVIGRDGDMPWHLPED
                     LKQFKRTTTGHPVVMGRKTYESIARQLGGPLPERHSVVLTTRDLDLPEGAEAVESVES
                     AVAAAEDAADEMGVETVYVVGGATVYEQFLGRAAGLVLTELDAAHEGDTRFPEWDRGK
                     WVETDRDDRDGFSFVTYERKQPAAADRGAEESDE"
                     /label="hdrB CDS"
     CDS             complement(8857..9387)
                     /gene="pyrE2"
                     /codon_start=1
                     /transl_table=11
                     /product="orotatephosphoribosyl transferase"
                     /protein_id="CBI83207.1"
                     /db_xref="GI:283467331"
                     /translation="MANAALIEALRAADAVQFGEFELSHGGTSSYYVDKYLFETDPRC
                     LKLIAEAFAERVADDDKLAGVALGAVPLVAATAVETNKPYVIARKKAKEYGTAKRIEG
                     ALDEGEEVVVLEDIATTGQSAVDAVEALREAGAVVDRVVVVVDRQEGAAELLADHDIA
                     LESLLTAEDLLADADG"
                     /label="pyrE2 CDS"
     regulatory      complement(9390..9511)
                     /regulatory_class="promoter"
                     /gene="p.fdx promoter"
                     /label="p.fdx promoter regulatory"
ORIGIN      
        1 gtgcgggcct cttcgctatt acgccagctg gcgaaagggg gatgtgctgc aaggcgatta
       61 agttgggtaa cgccagggtt ttcccagtca cgacgttgta aaacgacggc cagtgagcgc
      121 gcgtaatacg actcactata gggcgaattg ggtaccgact tcgacgacta cttcgacgac
      181 gagtaatcgt ctcggaaccg tctcggcggt tcgaaccgcc ctttccgtcg ggccgagtcg
      241 actcggcccg ctttcttctc tccaccgacc cgattcgacc cggtaccggg cccgttctcg
      301 tcgcgctctc gaagctgttt ctcgcgcgct cgcgtcctcg aaagtgacat cgctcgaccg
      361 gtggtcgtcg gcggtcgctg aagtcggctc gtggcgagaa cggaacagcc ggcgacaccg
      421 atgcacacac cagtccacga gcgccgaaaa ccgggcgtag cccctcgatt ttccgcctgc
      481 cgattacttc acattcgcgg acctattgcg catatgcccg gtctcctctc cgacatcctc
      541 gcgtgggtgg tcatcggaac cttcgtcgcc ggcgcggtcg caaacgggcg agaccgcgaa
      601 ctcggccggc gggtgatgac tgccgcgtgg gtgttgttcg cgctcttctg gctccaactc
      661 atcccgcatt tcacgctcgt ccacaagagc tacatcgagg ggctgttgac catcgcggcc
      721 gtcccggcgt cgctctacgc cggctggctc ctctacaacg gccgtgacac gctgttcgtc
      781 ctctcgcgcg ccgtcgccgc catgggcgtc gtctacctcc cgttcgagac gattccggcg
      841 tttaccctcc tcggggcgac cgtccccgcg ccccgcggcg tcctcatgga gaccgtcgcg
      901 gcgcagacgc gcttcctcat cgaatcactc ggctacacgc cgcagatgat tgtcggtgat
      961 cagggctatc tgaacacgtt cctgtggatg cagggctcgc accgactcga aatctcggtc
     1021 gtcctcgcct gcaccggcct cgggagcatc gccatcttcg ccggcctcat cgccgccgtc
     1081 gacgcgccga tgggccggaa actccgcggg ctcgccatcg ccgttcccat catctacgcg
     1141 ctgaacctgc ttcggacgac gttcatcgcc atctcggtcg gcaagcagta cttccacctg
     1201 ttcgtcgacg aggttctgtt cctcttcggc tcgtcggacc cgtacatggt gtcgtttttc
     1261 atctccgacc gcatcatcag tcaggcgctc gcggtcgtcg cgctcgtggg agtcacctac
     1321 ctcgtcgtcc acgaagtgcc ggaactcctc acggtcatcg aggacgtgct ctacatggtg
     1381 accggcgacg agtacgacct cagaaacgag ttagggctcg acgcggaatt cgccatgagt
     1441 aaaggagaag aacttttcac tggagttgtc ccaattcttg ttgaattaga tggtgatgtt
     1501 aatgggcaca aattttctgt cagtggagag ggtgaaggtg atgcaacata cggaaaactt
     1561 acccttaaat ttatttgcac tactggaaaa ctacctgttc catggccaac acttgtcact
     1621 actttcactt atggtgttca atgcttttca agatacccag atcatatgaa gcggcacgac
     1681 ttcttcaaga gcgccatgcc tgagggatac gtgcaggaga ggaccatctc tttcaaggac
     1741 gacgggaact acaagacacg tgctgaagtc aagtttgagg gagacaccct cgtcaacagg
     1801 atcgagctta agggaatcga tttcaaggag gacggaaaca tcctcggcca caagttggaa
     1861 tacaactaca actcccacaa cgtatacatc acggcagaca aacaaaagaa tggaatcaaa
     1921 gctaacttca aaattagaca caacattgaa gatggaagcg ttcaactagc agaccattat
     1981 caacaaaata ctccaattgg cgatggccct gtccttttac cagacaacca ttacctgtcc
     2041 acacaatctg ccctttcgaa agatcccaac gaaaagagag accacatggt ccttcttgag
     2101 tttgtaacag ctgctgggat tacacatggc atggatgaac tatacaaatg aggatccact
     2161 agttctagag cggccgcacc tctggaccat cgcatttttc ggcgcggtgg agctccagct
     2221 tttgttccct ttagtgaggg ttaattgcgc gcttggcgta atcatggtca tagctgtttc
     2281 ctgtgtgaaa ttgttatccg ctcacaattc cacacaacat acgagccgga agcataaagt
     2341 gtaaagcctg gggtgcctaa tgagtgagct aactcacatt aattgcgttg cgctcactgc
     2401 ccgctttcca gtcgggaaac ctgtcgtgcc agctgcatta atgaatcggc caacgcgcgg
     2461 ggagaggcgg tttgcgtatt gggcgctctt ccgcttcctc gctcactgac tcgctgcgct
     2521 cggtcgttcg gctgcggcga gcggtatcag ctcactcaaa ggcggtaata cggttatcca
     2581 cagaatcagg ggataacgca ggaaagaaca tgcatggggg gttgttgtcc gacctcgatt
     2641 cataggttca gagttcgtcg accctactct aatcatgaac gtactgtctc gagagatacc
     2701 acgagattac gagatacccg aatacaacgc atatcacgaa catattacca aaggttagtt
     2761 caatcacgaa cctgcctccg tgaggggttg ctgtgcaatc tccggcccaa tagacagcgt
     2821 ctgaaccgtc tcgtctcgtt cttcggttag actcgacagt aagggacgta cccagtctac
     2881 ccagtcgtac atcgtatgga gacggtcgat gtccggtagc ccgttaggtc cgcattgtac
     2941 ccatatctcg attacctcct cggtcaactc atcaagcgct tctagcgtct caaagaggac
     3001 gctcgagtga acgactcggt cagcatgaac gatggaagaa tccgcttgtg gcgttcttgc
     3061 tcgtctgtga acgaaaggtt cagtcggcac tgaccctcgg tctcgtcgac taaccccatt
     3121 gctacaagtg tcggtaagtg gttccgaacc gactgcgtcg agattcccgc tttctcggct
     3181 aactctgtct tgctaaggct cagattcgtc gcgagcaacg tactaatcat cgcccgaacc
     3241 gtgggggttg cgtcctctaa gagacgcttc gacgggagac tcgcgagtga aagccgtact
     3301 tcgctactcc gaatctctct cggtgtcgct tcttgagaca accctcgccc gattgcgtgg
     3361 gctacgtcgt acggtgtccg tgcaaaccca gagaatagcc gtatcgcgtc tctcgtcgcg
     3421 tcgagacctt tcgcccgaca cattgcccgt gttactcgtg caaccgtact cggaccatgc
     3481 tcgacgacca cagggacttt gagcgcaatc tccggcgcgt cctcgtgaat ctccccaggg
     3541 ttcgacagtc ggtcttctat tacgccggcg acgtggtccg cccgattccc gaagtcacca
     3601 accaccgaga tcgacgcaat caggttcgca tacggattgc tcgcgtcgac gacagggtcg
     3661 aacgactgac gtcgcttctc gtctcggtct tcaaacaaca gtcgccggac tacgtggttc
     3721 ccgtacgtcg ccgcaatcgg cgcgttcttc gcaagcgtcg ttgctaacaa ctcggcattg
     3781 tcctccccgt atcgctccgg gtgtcggttg tagtcgggta agcgagcctc ccaaacgacg
     3841 tcaatatcga gtaaatcgag gacgtgaaac gcggttcccg cgagacccat cgccgttttc
     3901 gtgattcgac tcaggtactc ggacgtctca cactcgtagt cctcatgtgc aagtgaccgc
     3961 gtcatgtcga gtagctcgtc tctcgcgtcc tcgaggacgt cgacgtactc acccgccgag
     4021 tcgacagagt cagccaacca cccgaggttt cgagacccac gaacgtacgt cccatcttcg
     4081 attagtccat caagttccgc gagacggtcc tcggtaagga cctggtcgaa cgtcttagga
     4141 tcgagtaacg ctcgtgcaat catcaccaca tgagacatgg cagagtcgta ctctgcagag
     4201 acgacgagcg tattctcgtc ctcaaggtag ccccacccgg cttctccccg gtcagatttg
     4261 ggttcgacag ggtagtttgt cacactaacg cctttcttcg gcggtgtctt cgccgctgag
     4321 accgtctctg cgtacgaaag atagtccaca ccgtgatacc gaggtaagcg aacccgtccg
     4381 tccggcgtcg tcgacgcctc accttcggcg gtcggtcggt ggtcgtccgc ccgccctccc
     4441 cgagggcggt ccgtgattac acgggtattg tggtttggtt ttggggtgtt cgtaacgtag
     4501 tcctgaaggg ccttttgtcg ctctttctct ttggctaatt cttcgaggta caacgctcct
     4561 ttgtcgagaa tctcgattcg taggtttccg cgagcgccgt acttctcaca aagaccatac
     4621 tcgattagct tctcgttcaa tcgccgcgag accgtggtcc tatcgtactg actgaacgcc
     4681 gattgtaggg cgctgtaggc catgtgtccg ctttcagtct cacctaccgt ccgaagtatc
     4741 tcgacagcaa gtccgtccgt cccaaccacg tcgacgagcg tcgtaatgga gtaatcatta
     4801 cgggtgtcgt tgcacggatt cgtaacactc gatgggagaa tatcgccgta gtagttgtgc
     4861 aagtacactc ggtcgatctc tgacccacca aggaccacgt cgacgctctc agacagcgtt
     4921 agaacgtact cgataatctc gtcggcctgg tcgcgccgcg tctctctgaa agccgcattg
     4981 agaccgattg ctatcgtctg ttgagggttg ctatagccca atagacgagt gaacgcgaga
     5041 gcgtcctcta aggcgctctg tggctgtccc atctcatcat gtcccaaccg tcgcgcatac
     5101 cgaatcaagt cccacagagc ccgtctctcg ccggcgacac gtcgtcgtgc aagtttcacg
     5161 actgacccat cgacgtcaaa cccacaactc gacagtcggt gttcaaactc gagtatgtcg
     5221 acaccgtccg ccgctgtttg tagtgcctcg agaagcgcaa attgactctc tgtctcgtcg
     5281 aagattactc gatgaacccg aagggcggtc cagtctgtaa gcgagacgtc cgcctcgagg
     5341 tcagtcgcaa agcgaaggct tcgcttctca gtcggttcgt gtgccgtcgt atcgtccgta
     5401 tcgtacattt agtgtcgctt ttgtgcgaac actaacgccg ggtgaaaatc cgataatccc
     5461 ataagcccca accacattgg ttgagttagg acaacgggcc acccgcccgc cgtgtccgcg
     5521 taagcatcct tcgacgccga taggagcgaa gtcctggcag actcgtgtgc tcccggcgtc
     5581 gtttgattca actagttcgc tagtcacgac tatagtttat taatccacct tctcagagag
     5641 atatgcgtca agcaccaccg caattgtctc atcgtatgac cgtcggcctt cccgcgcctt
     5701 gagaacccgg aggtcgcgcc gcacatcctt cgacaccgga atccgcgtgt ccgtggcaga
     5761 catatatccc gctttagggc acaacgtata aagcattacg gacatgaaga tgtgattggt
     5821 aaagcatgag tcttgacgaa agggcaagag ggattttgtc accggccgac cgccggtatc
     5881 tccaaaaacc gaaggagtat agcaaacagg caggatacga acgccggcga gcgatagtcg
     5941 agcggctcca tgaagcccta catgatatgc cgctcctggt ttcggaactc gacgaggacc
     6001 ttagaacgga agccttcgag gacggcgatt tagacgggaa agagcatacg ctaaacgtcc
     6061 tgtcgtggtc gttcgctctc ctatatctcg ggatcaccga caccgtcgaa ccgtccgatt
     6121 tggcaaagga cgctttcgag gggattgccg agcgtgttag acaggcatac ctccagcgcg
     6181 ggtattcggt cgaggaggtc gaggtcgagg ttaatgtaaa acggggcgag ccgctcgacg
     6241 agttacggga gcgcgagccg gacgaactca gttaccccga ggtgaaccaa ctactcgaat
     6301 cgggcgaact ctcccaccta accggcgagg aacaaatggc tcgaatcaaa gaagctcatg
     6361 tgagcaaaag gccagcaaaa ggccaggaac cgtaaaaagg ccgcgttgct ggcgtttttc
     6421 cataggctcc gcccccctga cgagcatcac aaaaatcgac gctcaagtca gaggtggcga
     6481 aacccgacag gactataaag ataccaggcg tttccccctg gaagctccct cgtgcgctct
     6541 cctgttccga ccctgccgct taccggatac ctgtccgcct ttctcccttc gggaagcgtg
     6601 gcgctttctc atagctcacg ctgtaggtat ctcagttcgg tgtaggtcgt tcgctccaag
     6661 ctgggctgtg tgcacgaacc ccccgttcag cccgaccgct gcgccttatc cggtaactat
     6721 cgtcttgagt ccaacccggt aagacacgac ttatcgccac tggcagcagc cactggtaac
     6781 aggattagca gagcgaggta tgtaggcggt gctacagagt tcttgaagtg gtggcctaac
     6841 tacggctaca ctagaaggac agtatttggt atctgcgctc tgctgaagcc agttaccttc
     6901 ggaaaaagag ttggtagctc ttgatccggc aaacaaacca ccgctggtag cggtggtttt
     6961 tttgtttgca agcagcagat tacgcgcaga aaaaaaggat ctcaagaaga tcctttgatc
     7021 ttttctacgg ggtctgacgc tcagtggaac gaaaactcac gttaagggat tttggtcatg
     7081 agattatcaa aaaggatctt cacctagatc cttttaaatt aaaaatgaag ttttaaatca
     7141 atctaaagta tatatgagta aacttggtct gacagttacc aatgcttaat cagtgaggca
     7201 cctatctcag cgatctgtct atttcgttca tccatagttg cctgactccc cgtcgtgtag
     7261 ataactacga tacgggaggg cttaccatct ggccccagtg ctgcaatgat accgcgagac
     7321 ccacgctcac cggctccaga tttatcagca ataaaccagc cagccggaag ggccgagcgc
     7381 agaagtggtc ctgcaacttt atccgcctcc atccagtcta ttaattgttg ccgggaagct
     7441 agagtaagta gttcgccagt taatagtttg cgcaacgttg ttgccattgc tacaggcatc
     7501 gtggtgtcac gctcgtcgtt tggtatggct tcattcagct ccggttccca acgatcaagg
     7561 cgagttacat gatcccccat gttgtgcaaa aaagcggtta gctccttcgg tcctccgatc
     7621 gttgtcagaa gtaagttggc cgcagtgtta tcactcatgg ttatggcagc actgcataat
     7681 tctcttactg tcatgccatc cgtaagatgc ttttctgtga ctggtgagta ctcaaccaag
     7741 tcattctgag aatagtgtat gcggcgaccg agttgctctt gcccggcgtc aatacgggat
     7801 aataccgcgc cacatagcag aactttaaaa gtgctcatca ttggaaaacg ttcttcgggg
     7861 cgaaaactct caaggatctt accgctgttg agatccagtt cgatgtaacc cactcgtgca
     7921 cccaactgat cttcagcatc ttttactttc accagcgttt ctgggtgagc aaaaacagga
     7981 aggcaaaatg ccgcaaaaaa gggaataagg gcgacacgga aatgttgaat actcatactc
     8041 ttcctttttc aatattattg aagcatttat cagggttatt gtctcatgag cggatacata
     8101 tttgaatgta tttagaaaaa taaacaaata ggggttccgc gcacatttcc ccgaaaagtg
     8161 ccacctaaat tgtaagcgtt aatattttgt taaaattcgc gttaaatttt tgttaaatca
     8221 gctcattttt taaccaatag gccgaaatcg gcaaaatccc ttaagcttac tcatcggatt
     8281 cctccgcgcc gcggtcagcc gcggcgggct gtttgcgctc gtacgtgacg aacgaaaagc
     8341 cgtcgcggtc gtcgcggtcg gtctcgaccc acttcccgcg gtcccactcg gggaaccgcg
     8401 tgtcgccttc gtgtgccgcg tcgagttcgg tgagcaccag ccccgcggcg cggccgagga
     8461 actgctcgta gacggtcgcg ccgccgacga cgtagacggt ctcgacgccc atctcgtcgg
     8521 ccgcgtcctc ggcggcggcg accgccgact cgaccgactc gaccgcttca gcgccctcgg
     8581 ggaggtcgag gtcgcgggtc gtcagcacga cgctgtgacg ctccggaagc gggccgccga
     8641 gttggcgggc gatgctctcg taggtcttgc gacccatcac gaccgggtgg ccggtcgtcg
     8701 tccgcttgaa ctgtttcagg tcctcgggga ggtgccacgg catgtcgccg tcgcggccga
     8761 tgacgcggtt gtcggcgacg gcggcgacga ggacgaaccg gaccgcggcg tcgccctcgg
     8821 tttcggaccc agaaagctcc tcgccgctca tctagattag ccgtcggcgt cggccagcag
     8881 gtcctcggcg gtgagaagcg actccagtgc gatgtcgtgg tcggccagca gctccgccgc
     8941 gccctcctgt cggtccacga cgacgacgac gcggtcgacg actgcgccgg cctcgcggag
     9001 cgcctccacg gcgtcgacgg cgctctggcc ggtcgtcgcg atgtcttcga ggacgacgac
     9061 ttcctcgccc tcgtcgagcg cgccctcgat gcgctttgcc gtcccgtact cctttgcctt
     9121 cttgcgggcg atgacgtacg gcttgttcgt ctcgaccgcg gtggcggcca cgagcgggac
     9181 cgcgccgagc gcgacgccgg ccagtttgtc gtcgtccgcg acgcgctctg cgaacgcttc
     9241 ggcgatgagc ttcagacacc gggggtcggt ctcgaagagg tacttgtcca cgtagtagct
     9301 cgacgtgccg ccgtgggaga gctcgaactc gccgaactgg accgcgtcgg cggctcggag
     9361 cgcctcgatg agtgctgcgt tcgccatggc tgcagagttc ggcttccgaa cgcatagtag
     9421 ttgctgttcg ggccagcgta ctgccacgaa agcccgggtg tgaccgccat cacgacgctg
     9481 cccgcggcgt caacgagggg ttttatccac gggatctaaa tcaaaagaat agaccgagat
     9541 agggttgagt gttgttccag tttggaacaa gagtccacta ttaaagaacg tggactccaa
     9601 cgtcaaaggn nnnnnnnnnn nnnnnnnnnn nnnnnnnnnn nnnnnnnnnn nnnnnnnntn
     9661 nnnnnnnnnn nnnnnnnnnn nnnnnnnnnn nnnnnnnnnn nnnnnnnnnn nnnnnnnnnn
     9721 nnnnnnnnnn nnnnnnnnnn nnnnnnnnnn gnnnnnnnnn nnnnnnnnnn nnnnnnnnnn
     9781 nnnnnnnnnn nnnnnnnnnn nnnnnnnnnn nnnnnnnnnn nnnnnnnnnn nnnnnnnnnn
     9841 nnnnnnnnnn nnnnnnnnnn nnnnnnnnnn nnnnncccat tcgccattca ggctgcgcaa
     9901 ctgttgggaa gggcgatcg
//
