# Supplementary material for: The Archaeal Proteome Project advances knowledge about archaeal cell biology through comprehensive proteomics
Source: Nat Commun. 2020 Jun 19;11:3145. doi: 10.1038/s41467-020-16784-7 (PMC7305310; doi:10.1038/s41467-020-16784-7)
Supplement: Supplementary file 7 — Supplementary Data 4 [file 41467_2020_16784_MOESM7_ESM.zip › vectors/pRR01.gb]

LOCUS       Exported                9919 bp ds-DNA     circular SYN 08-MAY-2020
DEFINITION  pJS141 + Hvo-artA(C173A) C-term His.
ACCESSION   urn.local...1452093295870.2276
VERSION     .
KEYWORDS    pRR01
SOURCE      synthetic DNA construct
  ORGANISM  synthetic DNA construct
REFERENCE   1  (bases 1 to 9919)
  AUTHORS   .
  TITLE     Direct Submission
  JOURNAL   Exported Friday, May 8, 2020 from SnapGene 3.3.4
            http://www.snapgene.com
FEATURES             Location/Qualifiers
     source          1..9919
                     /organism="synthetic DNA construct"
                     /mol_type="other DNA"
     source          join(1..512,1427..1431)
                     /organism="Overexpression vector pTA963"
                     /lab_host="Haloferax volcanii"
                     /mol_type="other DNA"
                     /label=source Overexpression vector pTA963
                     /note="ApEinfo_fwdcolor=pink
                     ApEinfo_graphicformat=arrow_data {{0 1 2 0 0 -1} {} 0} 
                     width 5 offset 0
                     ApEinfo_revcolor=pink"
                     /db_xref="taxon:703541"
     source          1432..2151
                     /organism="Overexpression vector pTA963"
                     /lab_host="Haloferax volcanii"
                     /mol_type="other DNA"
                     /label=source Overexpression vector pTA963(1)
                     /note="ApEinfo_fwdcolor=pink
                     ApEinfo_graphicformat=arrow_data {{0 1 2 0 0 -1} {} 0} 
                     width 5 offset 0
                     ApEinfo_label=source Overexpression vector pTA963
                     ApEinfo_revcolor=pink"
                     /db_xref="taxon:703541"
     source          2152..9919
                     /organism="Overexpression vector pTA963"
                     /lab_host="Haloferax volcanii"
                     /mol_type="other DNA"
                     /label=source Overexpression vector pTA963(2)
                     /note="ApEinfo_fwdcolor=pink
                     ApEinfo_graphicformat=arrow_data {{0 1 2 0 0 -1} {} 0} 
                     width 5 offset 0
                     ApEinfo_label=source Overexpression vector pTA963
                     ApEinfo_revcolor=pink"
                     /db_xref="taxon:703541"
     regulatory      157..281
                     /regulatory_class="terminator"
                     /gene="l11e terminator"
                     /note="ApEinfo_fwdcolor=pink
                     ApEinfo_graphicformat=arrow_data {{0 1 2 0 0 -1} {} 0} 
                     width 5 offset 0
                     ApEinfo_revcolor=pink"
     regulatory      290..512
                     /regulatory_class="promoter"
                     /gene="p.tnaA promoter"
                     /note="ApEinfo_fwdcolor=pink
                     ApEinfo_graphicformat=arrow_data {{0 1 2 0 0 -1} {} 0} 
                     width 5 offset 0
                     ApEinfo_revcolor=pink"
     primer_bind     424..441
                     /label=pTA963-1F
                     /note="%GC=61.1
                     ApEinfo_fwdcolor=#ff0000
                     ApEinfo_graphicformat=arrow_data {{0 1 2 0 0 -1} {} 0} 
                     width 5 offset 0
                     ApEinfo_revcolor=#4ec02b
                     Hairpin_Tm=None
                     Mismatches=0
                     Pair_Dimer_Tm=None
                     Self_Dimer_Tm=None
                     Sequence=CACACACCAGTCCACGAG
                     Tm=57.7
                     annotation_group=1839471187401754026ce8-d150-4cd3-87f3-b 
                     6bf566085d5
                     created_by=primer3"
     misc_feature    514..1422
                     /label=Hvo_artA
                     /note="Geneious type: Inserted sequence
                     ApEinfo_fwdcolor=#7eff74
                     ApEinfo_graphicformat=arrow_data {{0 1 2 0 0 -1} {} 0} 
                     width 5 offset 0
                     ApEinfo_revcolor=#7eff74
                     Source=referenceToDocument: urn:local:.:1452093304507.2953
                     modified_by=User"
     primer_bind     517..528
                     /label=Hvo-artA-1F
                     /note="%GC=75.0
                     ApEinfo_fwdcolor=#14c0bd
                     ApEinfo_graphicformat=arrow_data {{0 1 2 0 0 -1} {} 0} 
                     width 5 offset 0
                     ApEinfo_revcolor=#4ec02b
                     Extension=GATATCCATATG
                     Hairpin_Tm=None
                     Mismatches=0
                     Pair_Dimer_Tm=None
                     Self_Dimer_Tm=None
                     Sequence=CCCGGTCTCCTC
                     Tm=44.1
                     annotation_group=92470256490336fb039e6-584d-41fb-a4da-62 
                     c82bd83118
                     created_by=primer3"
     misc_feature    1030..1032
                     /label=C173A mutation
                     /note="Geneious type: sequence variant
                     ApEinfo_fwdcolor=#ff0000
                     ApEinfo_graphicformat=arrow_data {{0 1 2 0 0 -1} {} 0} 
                     width 5 offset 0
                     ApEinfo_revcolor=#7eff74
                     created_by=User"
     misc_feature    1153..1155
                     /label=Arg
                     /note="ApEinfo_fwdcolor=cyan
                     ApEinfo_graphicformat=arrow_data {{0 1 2 0 0 -1} {} 0} 
                     width 5 offset 0
                     ApEinfo_revcolor=green"
     misc_feature    1270..1272
                     /label=Arg(1)
                     /note="ApEinfo_fwdcolor=cyan
                     ApEinfo_graphicformat=arrow_data {{0 1 2 0 0 -1} {} 0} 
                     width 5 offset 0
                     ApEinfo_label=Arg
                     ApEinfo_revcolor=green"
     misc_feature    complement(1407..1421)
                     /label=Hvo-artA-1R
                     /note="Geneious type: primer_bind_reverse
                     %GC=60.0
                     ApEinfo_fwdcolor=#7eff74
                     ApEinfo_graphicformat=arrow_data {{0 1 2 0 0 -1} {} 0} 
                     width 5 offset 0
                     ApEinfo_revcolor=#ff0000
                     Extension=GATATCGAATTCGCG
                     Hairpin_Tm=56.2
                     Mismatches=0
                     Pair_Dimer_Tm=None
                     Self_Dimer_Tm=3.7
                     Sequence=TCGAGCCCTAACTCG
                     Tm=50.9
                     annotation_group=92470256490336fb039e6-584d-41fb-a4da-62 
                     c82bd83118
                     created_by=primer3"
     misc_feature    1423..1425
                     /label=Ala
                     /note="ApEinfo_fwdcolor=#7eff74
                     ApEinfo_graphicformat=arrow_data {{0 1 2 0 0 -1} {} 0} 
                     width 5 offset 0
                     ApEinfo_revcolor=#7eff74
                     modified_by=User"
     CDS             1435..2151
                     /label=SmRS-GFP
                     /note="ApEinfo_fwdcolor=#e9d024
                     ApEinfo_graphicformat=arrow_data {{0 1 2 0 0 -1} {} 0} 
                     width 5 offset 0
                     ApEinfo_revcolor=#e9d024
                     created_by=User"
     regulatory      2172..2206
                     /regulatory_class="terminator"
                     /gene="t.Syn terminator"
                     /note="ApEinfo_fwdcolor=pink
                     ApEinfo_graphicformat=arrow_data {{0 1 2 0 0 -1} {} 0} 
                     width 5 offset 0
                     ApEinfo_revcolor=pink"
     misc_feature    complement(2229..2245)
                     /label=T3 promoter (17bp)
                     /note="Geneious type: primer_bind_reverse
                     %GC=35.3
                     ApEinfo_fwdcolor=#7eff74
                     ApEinfo_graphicformat=arrow_data {{0 1 2 0 0 -1} {} 0} 
                     width 5 offset 0
                     ApEinfo_revcolor=#7eff74
                     Hairpin_Tm=None
                     Mismatches=0
                     Pair_Dimer_Tm=None
                     Self_Dimer_Tm=None
                     Sequence=ATTAACCCTCACTAAAG
                     Tm=44.2
                     annotation_group=1839471187401754026ce8-d150-4cd3-87f3-b 
                     6bf566085d5
                     created_by=primer3"
     rep_origin      2608..6361
                     /direction=RIGHT
                     /gene="pHV2 origin"
                     /label=pHV2 origin rep origin
                     /note="ApEinfo_fwdcolor=#999999
                     ApEinfo_graphicformat=arrow_data {{0 1 2 0 0 -1} {} 0} 
                     width 5 offset 0
                     ApEinfo_revcolor=#999999"
     rep_origin      6361..7028
                     /direction=RIGHT
                     /gene="colE1 origin"
                     /label=colE1 origin rep origin
                     /note="ApEinfo_fwdcolor=#999999
                     ApEinfo_graphicformat=arrow_data {{0 1 2 0 0 -1} {} 0} 
                     width 5 offset 0
                     ApEinfo_revcolor=#999999"
     CDS             complement(7176..8036)
                     /codon_start=1
                     /transl_table=11
                     /gene="ampR"
                     /product="beta lactamase"
                     /label=ampR CDS
                     /note="ApEinfo_fwdcolor=#e9d024
                     ApEinfo_graphicformat=arrow_data {{0 1 2 0 0 -1} {} 0} 
                     width 5 offset 0
                     ApEinfo_revcolor=#e9d024"
                     /db_xref="GI:283467329"
                     /protein_id="CBI83205.1"
                     /translation="MSIQHFRVALIPFFAAFCLPVFAHPETLVKVKDAEDQLGARVGYI
                     ELDLNSGKILESFRPEERFPMMSTFKVLLCGAVLSRIDAGQEQLGRRIHYSQNDLVEYS
                     PVTEKHLTDGMTVRELCSAAITMSDNTAANLLLTTIGGPKELTAFLHNMGDHVTRLDRW
                     EPELNEAIPNDERDTTMPVAMATTLRKLLTGELLTLASRQQLIDWMEADKVAGPLLRSA
                     LPAGWFIADKSGAGERGSRGIIAALGPDGKPSRIVVIYTTGSQATMDERNRQIAEIGAS
                     LIKHW"
     CDS             complement(8267..8851)
                     /codon_start=1
                     /transl_table=11
                     /gene="hdrB"
                     /product="dihydrofolate reductase"
                     /label=hdrB CDS
                     /note="ApEinfo_fwdcolor=#e9d024
                     ApEinfo_graphicformat=arrow_data {{0 1 2 0 0 -1} {} 0} 
                     width 5 offset 0
                     ApEinfo_revcolor=#e9d024"
                     /db_xref="GI:283467330"
                     /protein_id="CBI83206.1"
                     /translation="MSGEELSGSETEGDAAVRFVLVAAVADNRVIGRDGDMPWHLPEDL
                     KQFKRTTTGHPVVMGRKTYESIARQLGGPLPERHSVVLTTRDLDLPEGAEAVESVESAV
                     AAAEDAADEMGVETVYVVGGATVYEQFLGRAAGLVLTELDAAHEGDTRFPEWDRGKWVE
                     TDRDDRDGFSFVTYERKQPAAADRGAEESDE"
     CDS             complement(8857..9387)
                     /codon_start=1
                     /transl_table=11
                     /gene="pyrE2"
                     /product="orotatephosphoribosyl transferase"
                     /label=pyrE2 CDS
                     /note="ApEinfo_fwdcolor=#e9d024
                     ApEinfo_graphicformat=arrow_data {{0 1 2 0 0 -1} {} 0} 
                     width 5 offset 0
                     ApEinfo_revcolor=#e9d024"
                     /db_xref="GI:283467331"
                     /protein_id="CBI83207.1"
                     /translation="MANAALIEALRAADAVQFGEFELSHGGTSSYYVDKYLFETDPRCL
                     KLIAEAFAERVADDDKLAGVALGAVPLVAATAVETNKPYVIARKKAKEYGTAKRIEGAL
                     DEGEEVVVLEDIATTGQSAVDAVEALREAGAVVDRVVVVVDRQEGAAELLADHDIALES
                     LLTAEDLLADADG"
     regulatory      complement(9390..9511)
                     /regulatory_class="promoter"
                     /gene="p.fdx promoter"
                     /note="ApEinfo_fwdcolor=pink
                     ApEinfo_graphicformat=arrow_data {{0 1 2 0 0 -1} {} 0} 
                     width 5 offset 0
                     ApEinfo_revcolor=pink"
ORIGIN
        1 gtgcgggcct cttcgctatt acgccagctg gcgaaagggg gatgtgctgc aaggcgatta
       61 agttgggtaa cgccagggtt ttcccagtca cgacgttgta aaacgacggc cagtgagcgc
      121 gcgtaatacg actcactata gggcgaattg ggtaccgact tcgacgacta cttcgacgac
      181 gagtaatcgt ctcggaaccg tctcggcggt tcgaaccgcc ctttccgtcg ggccgagtcg
      241 actcggcccg ctttcttctc tccaccgacc cgattcgacc cggtaccggg cccgttctcg
      301 tcgcgctctc gaagctgttt ctcgcgcgct cgcgtcctcg aaagtgacat cgctcgaccg
      361 gtggtcgtcg gcggtcgctg aagtcggctc gtggcgagaa cggaacagcc ggcgacaccg
      421 atgcacacac cagtccacga gcgccgaaaa ccgggcgtag cccctcgatt ttccgcctgc
      481 cgattacttc acattcgcgg acctattgcg catatgcccg gtctcctctc cgacatcctc
      541 gcgtgggtgg tcatcggaac cttcgtcgcc ggcgcggtcg caaacgggcg agaccgcgaa
      601 ctcggccggc gggtgatgac tgccgcgtgg gtgttgttcg cgctcttctg gctccaactc
      661 atcccgcatt tcacgctcgt ccacaagagc tacatcgagg ggctgttgac catcgcggcc
      721 gtcccggcgt cgctctacgc cggctggctc ctctacaacg gccgtgacac gctgttcgtc
      781 ctctcgcgcg ccgtcgccgc catgggcgtc gtctacctcc cgttcgagac gattccggcg
      841 tttaccctcc tcggggcgac cgtccccgcg ccccgcggcg tcctcatgga gaccgtcgcg
      901 gcgcagacgc gcttcctcat cgaatcactc ggctacacgc cgcagatgat tgtcggtgat
      961 cagggctatc tgaacacgtt cctgtggatg cagggctcgc accgactcga aatctcggtc
     1021 gtcctcgccg ccaccggcct cgggagcatc gccatcttcg ccggcctcat cgccgccgtc
     1081 gacgcgccga tgggccggaa actccgcggg ctcgccatcg ccgttcccat catctacgcg
     1141 ctgaacctgc ttcggacgac gttcatcgcc atctcggtcg gcaagcagta cttccacctg
     1201 ttcgtcgacg aggttctgtt cctcttcggc tcgtcggacc cgtacatggt gtcgtttttc
     1261 atctccgacc gcatcatcag tcaggcgctc gcggtcgtcg cgctcgtggg agtcacctac
     1321 ctcgtcgtcc acgaagtgcc ggaactcctc acggtcatcg aggacgtgct ctacatggtg
     1381 accggcgacg agtacgacct cagaaacgag ttagggctcg acgcggaatt cgccatgagt
     1441 aaaggagaag aacttttcac tggagttgtc ccaattcttg ttgaattaga tggtgatgtt
     1501 aatgggcaca aattttctgt cagtggagag ggtgaaggtg atgcaacata cggaaaactt
     1561 acccttaaat ttatttgcac tactggaaaa ctacctgttc catggccaac acttgtcact
     1621 actttcactt atggtgttca atgcttttca agatacccag atcatatgaa gcggcacgac
     1681 ttcttcaaga gcgccatgcc tgagggatac gtgcaggaga ggaccatctc tttcaaggac
     1741 gacgggaact acaagacacg tgctgaagtc aagtttgagg gagacaccct cgtcaacagg
     1801 atcgagctta agggaatcga tttcaaggag gacggaaaca tcctcggcca caagttggaa
     1861 tacaactaca actcccacaa cgtatacatc acggcagaca aacaaaagaa tggaatcaaa
     1921 gctaacttca aaattagaca caacattgaa gatggaagcg ttcaactagc agaccattat
     1981 caacaaaata ctccaattgg cgatggccct gtccttttac cagacaacca ttacctgtcc
     2041 acacaatctg ccctttcgaa agatcccaac gaaaagagag accacatggt ccttcttgag
     2101 tttgtaacag ctgctgggat tacacatggc atggatgaac tatacaaatg aggatccact
     2161 agttctagag cggccgcacc tctggaccat cgcatttttc ggcgcggtgg agctccagct
     2221 tttgttccct ttagtgaggg ttaattgcgc gcttggcgta atcatggtca tagctgtttc
     2281 ctgtgtgaaa ttgttatccg ctcacaattc cacacaacat acgagccgga agcataaagt
     2341 gtaaagcctg gggtgcctaa tgagtgagct aactcacatt aattgcgttg cgctcactgc
     2401 ccgctttcca gtcgggaaac ctgtcgtgcc agctgcatta atgaatcggc caacgcgcgg
     2461 ggagaggcgg tttgcgtatt gggcgctctt ccgcttcctc gctcactgac tcgctgcgct
     2521 cggtcgttcg gctgcggcga gcggtatcag ctcactcaaa ggcggtaata cggttatcca
     2581 cagaatcagg ggataacgca ggaaagaaca tgcatggggg gttgttgtcc gacctcgatt
     2641 cataggttca gagttcgtcg accctactct aatcatgaac gtactgtctc gagagatacc
     2701 acgagattac gagatacccg aatacaacgc atatcacgaa catattacca aaggttagtt
     2761 caatcacgaa cctgcctccg tgaggggttg ctgtgcaatc tccggcccaa tagacagcgt
     2821 ctgaaccgtc tcgtctcgtt cttcggttag actcgacagt aagggacgta cccagtctac
     2881 ccagtcgtac atcgtatgga gacggtcgat gtccggtagc ccgttaggtc cgcattgtac
     2941 ccatatctcg attacctcct cggtcaactc atcaagcgct tctagcgtct caaagaggac
     3001 gctcgagtga acgactcggt cagcatgaac gatggaagaa tccgcttgtg gcgttcttgc
     3061 tcgtctgtga acgaaaggtt cagtcggcac tgaccctcgg tctcgtcgac taaccccatt
     3121 gctacaagtg tcggtaagtg gttccgaacc gactgcgtcg agattcccgc tttctcggct
     3181 aactctgtct tgctaaggct cagattcgtc gcgagcaacg tactaatcat cgcccgaacc
     3241 gtgggggttg cgtcctctaa gagacgcttc gacgggagac tcgcgagtga aagccgtact
     3301 tcgctactcc gaatctctct cggtgtcgct tcttgagaca accctcgccc gattgcgtgg
     3361 gctacgtcgt acggtgtccg tgcaaaccca gagaatagcc gtatcgcgtc tctcgtcgcg
     3421 tcgagacctt tcgcccgaca cattgcccgt gttactcgtg caaccgtact cggaccatgc
     3481 tcgacgacca cagggacttt gagcgcaatc tccggcgcgt cctcgtgaat ctccccaggg
     3541 ttcgacagtc ggtcttctat tacgccggcg acgtggtccg cccgattccc gaagtcacca
     3601 accaccgaga tcgacgcaat caggttcgca tacggattgc tcgcgtcgac gacagggtcg
     3661 aacgactgac gtcgcttctc gtctcggtct tcaaacaaca gtcgccggac tacgtggttc
     3721 ccgtacgtcg ccgcaatcgg cgcgttcttc gcaagcgtcg ttgctaacaa ctcggcattg
     3781 tcctccccgt atcgctccgg gtgtcggttg tagtcgggta agcgagcctc ccaaacgacg
     3841 tcaatatcga gtaaatcgag gacgtgaaac gcggttcccg cgagacccat cgccgttttc
     3901 gtgattcgac tcaggtactc ggacgtctca cactcgtagt cctcatgtgc aagtgaccgc
     3961 gtcatgtcga gtagctcgtc tctcgcgtcc tcgaggacgt cgacgtactc acccgccgag
     4021 tcgacagagt cagccaacca cccgaggttt cgagacccac gaacgtacgt cccatcttcg
     4081 attagtccat caagttccgc gagacggtcc tcggtaagga cctggtcgaa cgtcttagga
     4141 tcgagtaacg ctcgtgcaat catcaccaca tgagacatgg cagagtcgta ctctgcagag
     4201 acgacgagcg tattctcgtc ctcaaggtag ccccacccgg cttctccccg gtcagatttg
     4261 ggttcgacag ggtagtttgt cacactaacg cctttcttcg gcggtgtctt cgccgctgag
     4321 accgtctctg cgtacgaaag atagtccaca ccgtgatacc gaggtaagcg aacccgtccg
     4381 tccggcgtcg tcgacgcctc accttcggcg gtcggtcggt ggtcgtccgc ccgccctccc
     4441 cgagggcggt ccgtgattac acgggtattg tggtttggtt ttggggtgtt cgtaacgtag
     4501 tcctgaaggg ccttttgtcg ctctttctct ttggctaatt cttcgaggta caacgctcct
     4561 ttgtcgagaa tctcgattcg taggtttccg cgagcgccgt acttctcaca aagaccatac
     4621 tcgattagct tctcgttcaa tcgccgcgag accgtggtcc tatcgtactg actgaacgcc
     4681 gattgtaggg cgctgtaggc catgtgtccg ctttcagtct cacctaccgt ccgaagtatc
     4741 tcgacagcaa gtccgtccgt cccaaccacg tcgacgagcg tcgtaatgga gtaatcatta
     4801 cgggtgtcgt tgcacggatt cgtaacactc gatgggagaa tatcgccgta gtagttgtgc
     4861 aagtacactc ggtcgatctc tgacccacca aggaccacgt cgacgctctc agacagcgtt
     4921 agaacgtact cgataatctc gtcggcctgg tcgcgccgcg tctctctgaa agccgcattg
     4981 agaccgattg ctatcgtctg ttgagggttg ctatagccca atagacgagt gaacgcgaga
     5041 gcgtcctcta aggcgctctg tggctgtccc atctcatcat gtcccaaccg tcgcgcatac
     5101 cgaatcaagt cccacagagc ccgtctctcg ccggcgacac gtcgtcgtgc aagtttcacg
     5161 actgacccat cgacgtcaaa cccacaactc gacagtcggt gttcaaactc gagtatgtcg
     5221 acaccgtccg ccgctgtttg tagtgcctcg agaagcgcaa attgactctc tgtctcgtcg
     5281 aagattactc gatgaacccg aagggcggtc cagtctgtaa gcgagacgtc cgcctcgagg
     5341 tcagtcgcaa agcgaaggct tcgcttctca gtcggttcgt gtgccgtcgt atcgtccgta
     5401 tcgtacattt agtgtcgctt ttgtgcgaac actaacgccg ggtgaaaatc cgataatccc
     5461 ataagcccca accacattgg ttgagttagg acaacgggcc acccgcccgc cgtgtccgcg
     5521 taagcatcct tcgacgccga taggagcgaa gtcctggcag actcgtgtgc tcccggcgtc
     5581 gtttgattca actagttcgc tagtcacgac tatagtttat taatccacct tctcagagag
     5641 atatgcgtca agcaccaccg caattgtctc atcgtatgac cgtcggcctt cccgcgcctt
     5701 gagaacccgg aggtcgcgcc gcacatcctt cgacaccgga atccgcgtgt ccgtggcaga
     5761 catatatccc gctttagggc acaacgtata aagcattacg gacatgaaga tgtgattggt
     5821 aaagcatgag tcttgacgaa agggcaagag ggattttgtc accggccgac cgccggtatc
     5881 tccaaaaacc gaaggagtat agcaaacagg caggatacga acgccggcga gcgatagtcg
     5941 agcggctcca tgaagcccta catgatatgc cgctcctggt ttcggaactc gacgaggacc
     6001 ttagaacgga agccttcgag gacggcgatt tagacgggaa agagcatacg ctaaacgtcc
     6061 tgtcgtggtc gttcgctctc ctatatctcg ggatcaccga caccgtcgaa ccgtccgatt
     6121 tggcaaagga cgctttcgag gggattgccg agcgtgttag acaggcatac ctccagcgcg
     6181 ggtattcggt cgaggaggtc gaggtcgagg ttaatgtaaa acggggcgag ccgctcgacg
     6241 agttacggga gcgcgagccg gacgaactca gttaccccga ggtgaaccaa ctactcgaat
     6301 cgggcgaact ctcccaccta accggcgagg aacaaatggc tcgaatcaaa gaagctcatg
     6361 tgagcaaaag gccagcaaaa ggccaggaac cgtaaaaagg ccgcgttgct ggcgtttttc
     6421 cataggctcc gcccccctga cgagcatcac aaaaatcgac gctcaagtca gaggtggcga
     6481 aacccgacag gactataaag ataccaggcg tttccccctg gaagctccct cgtgcgctct
     6541 cctgttccga ccctgccgct taccggatac ctgtccgcct ttctcccttc gggaagcgtg
     6601 gcgctttctc atagctcacg ctgtaggtat ctcagttcgg tgtaggtcgt tcgctccaag
     6661 ctgggctgtg tgcacgaacc ccccgttcag cccgaccgct gcgccttatc cggtaactat
     6721 cgtcttgagt ccaacccggt aagacacgac ttatcgccac tggcagcagc cactggtaac
     6781 aggattagca gagcgaggta tgtaggcggt gctacagagt tcttgaagtg gtggcctaac
     6841 tacggctaca ctagaaggac agtatttggt atctgcgctc tgctgaagcc agttaccttc
     6901 ggaaaaagag ttggtagctc ttgatccggc aaacaaacca ccgctggtag cggtggtttt
     6961 tttgtttgca agcagcagat tacgcgcaga aaaaaaggat ctcaagaaga tcctttgatc
     7021 ttttctacgg ggtctgacgc tcagtggaac gaaaactcac gttaagggat tttggtcatg
     7081 agattatcaa aaaggatctt cacctagatc cttttaaatt aaaaatgaag ttttaaatca
     7141 atctaaagta tatatgagta aacttggtct gacagttacc aatgcttaat cagtgaggca
     7201 cctatctcag cgatctgtct atttcgttca tccatagttg cctgactccc cgtcgtgtag
     7261 ataactacga tacgggaggg cttaccatct ggccccagtg ctgcaatgat accgcgagac
     7321 ccacgctcac cggctccaga tttatcagca ataaaccagc cagccggaag ggccgagcgc
     7381 agaagtggtc ctgcaacttt atccgcctcc atccagtcta ttaattgttg ccgggaagct
     7441 agagtaagta gttcgccagt taatagtttg cgcaacgttg ttgccattgc tacaggcatc
     7501 gtggtgtcac gctcgtcgtt tggtatggct tcattcagct ccggttccca acgatcaagg
     7561 cgagttacat gatcccccat gttgtgcaaa aaagcggtta gctccttcgg tcctccgatc
     7621 gttgtcagaa gtaagttggc cgcagtgtta tcactcatgg ttatggcagc actgcataat
     7681 tctcttactg tcatgccatc cgtaagatgc ttttctgtga ctggtgagta ctcaaccaag
     7741 tcattctgag aatagtgtat gcggcgaccg agttgctctt gcccggcgtc aatacgggat
     7801 aataccgcgc cacatagcag aactttaaaa gtgctcatca ttggaaaacg ttcttcgggg
     7861 cgaaaactct caaggatctt accgctgttg agatccagtt cgatgtaacc cactcgtgca
     7921 cccaactgat cttcagcatc ttttactttc accagcgttt ctgggtgagc aaaaacagga
     7981 aggcaaaatg ccgcaaaaaa gggaataagg gcgacacgga aatgttgaat actcatactc
     8041 ttcctttttc aatattattg aagcatttat cagggttatt gtctcatgag cggatacata
     8101 tttgaatgta tttagaaaaa taaacaaata ggggttccgc gcacatttcc ccgaaaagtg
     8161 ccacctaaat tgtaagcgtt aatattttgt taaaattcgc gttaaatttt tgttaaatca
     8221 gctcattttt taaccaatag gccgaaatcg gcaaaatccc ttaagcttac tcatcggatt
     8281 cctccgcgcc gcggtcagcc gcggcgggct gtttgcgctc gtacgtgacg aacgaaaagc
     8341 cgtcgcggtc gtcgcggtcg gtctcgaccc acttcccgcg gtcccactcg gggaaccgcg
     8401 tgtcgccttc gtgtgccgcg tcgagttcgg tgagcaccag ccccgcggcg cggccgagga
     8461 actgctcgta gacggtcgcg ccgccgacga cgtagacggt ctcgacgccc atctcgtcgg
     8521 ccgcgtcctc ggcggcggcg accgccgact cgaccgactc gaccgcttca gcgccctcgg
     8581 ggaggtcgag gtcgcgggtc gtcagcacga cgctgtgacg ctccggaagc gggccgccga
     8641 gttggcgggc gatgctctcg taggtcttgc gacccatcac gaccgggtgg ccggtcgtcg
     8701 tccgcttgaa ctgtttcagg tcctcgggga ggtgccacgg catgtcgccg tcgcggccga
     8761 tgacgcggtt gtcggcgacg gcggcgacga ggacgaaccg gaccgcggcg tcgccctcgg
     8821 tttcggaccc agaaagctcc tcgccgctca tctagattag ccgtcggcgt cggccagcag
     8881 gtcctcggcg gtgagaagcg actccagtgc gatgtcgtgg tcggccagca gctccgccgc
     8941 gccctcctgt cggtccacga cgacgacgac gcggtcgacg actgcgccgg cctcgcggag
     9001 cgcctccacg gcgtcgacgg cgctctggcc ggtcgtcgcg atgtcttcga ggacgacgac
     9061 ttcctcgccc tcgtcgagcg cgccctcgat gcgctttgcc gtcccgtact cctttgcctt
     9121 cttgcgggcg atgacgtacg gcttgttcgt ctcgaccgcg gtggcggcca cgagcgggac
     9181 cgcgccgagc gcgacgccgg ccagtttgtc gtcgtccgcg acgcgctctg cgaacgcttc
     9241 ggcgatgagc ttcagacacc gggggtcggt ctcgaagagg tacttgtcca cgtagtagct
     9301 cgacgtgccg ccgtgggaga gctcgaactc gccgaactgg accgcgtcgg cggctcggag
     9361 cgcctcgatg agtgctgcgt tcgccatggc tgcagagttc ggcttccgaa cgcatagtag
     9421 ttgctgttcg ggccagcgta ctgccacgaa agcccgggtg tgaccgccat cacgacgctg
     9481 cccgcggcgt caacgagggg ttttatccac gggatctaaa tcaaaagaat agaccgagat
     9541 agggttgagt gttgttccag tttggaacaa gagtccacta ttaaagaacg tggactccaa
     9601 cgtcaaaggn nnnnnnnnnn nnnnnnnnnn nnnnnnnnnn nnnnnnnnnn nnnnnnnntn
     9661 nnnnnnnnnn nnnnnnnnnn nnnnnnnnnn nnnnnnnnnn nnnnnnnnnn nnnnnnnnnn
     9721 nnnnnnnnnn nnnnnnnnnn nnnnnnnnnn gnnnnnnnnn nnnnnnnnnn nnnnnnnnnn
     9781 nnnnnnnnnn nnnnnnnnnn nnnnnnnnnn nnnnnnnnnn nnnnnnnnnn nnnnnnnnnn
     9841 nnnnnnnnnn nnnnnnnnnn nnnnnnnnnn nnnnncccat tcgccattca ggctgcgcaa
     9901 ctgttgggaa gggcgatcg
//
