# Supplementary material for: The Archaeal Proteome Project advances knowledge about archaeal cell biology through comprehensive proteomics
Source: Nat Commun. 2020 Jun 19;11:3145. doi: 10.1038/s41467-020-16784-7 (PMC7305310; doi:10.1038/s41467-020-16784-7)
Supplement: Supplementary file 7 — Supplementary Data 4 [file 41467_2020_16784_MOESM7_ESM.zip › vectors/pRR02.gb]

LOCUS       Exported                9919 bp ds-DNA     circular SYN 08-MAY-2020
DEFINITION  pJS141 + Hvo-artA(R214A) C-term His.
ACCESSION   urn.local...1452093295874.2278
VERSION     .
KEYWORDS    pRR02
SOURCE      synthetic DNA construct
  ORGANISM  synthetic DNA construct
REFERENCE   1  (bases 1 to 9919)
  AUTHORS   .
  TITLE     Direct Submission
  JOURNAL   Exported Friday, May 8, 2020 from SnapGene 3.3.4
            http://www.snapgene.com
FEATURES             Location/Qualifiers
     source          1..9919
                     /organism="synthetic DNA construct"
                     /mol_type="other DNA"
     source          join(1..512,1427..1431)
                     /organism="Overexpression vector pTA963"
                     /lab_host="Haloferax volcanii"
                     /mol_type="other DNA"
                     /label=source Overexpression vector pTA963
                     /note="ApEinfo_fwdcolor=pink
                     ApEinfo_graphicformat=arrow_data {{0 1 2 0 0 -1} {} 0} 
                     width 5 offset 0
                     ApEinfo_revcolor=pink"
                     /db_xref="taxon:703541"
     source          2152..9919
                     /organism="Overexpression vector pTA963"
                     /lab_host="Haloferax volcanii"
                     /mol_type="other DNA"
                     /label=source Overexpression vector pTA963(1)
                     /note="ApEinfo_fwdcolor=pink
                     ApEinfo_graphicformat=arrow_data {{0 1 2 0 0 -1} {} 0} 
                     width 5 offset 0
                     ApEinfo_label=source Overexpression vector pTA963
                     ApEinfo_revcolor=pink"
                     /db_xref="taxon:703541"
     regulatory      157..281
                     /regulatory_class="terminator"
                     /gene="l11e terminator"
                     /note="ApEinfo_fwdcolor=pink
                     ApEinfo_graphicformat=arrow_data {{0 1 2 0 0 -1} {} 0} 
                     width 5 offset 0
                     ApEinfo_revcolor=pink"
     regulatory      290..512
                     /regulatory_class="promoter"
                     /gene="p.tnaA promoter"
                     /note="ApEinfo_fwdcolor=pink
                     ApEinfo_graphicformat=arrow_data {{0 1 2 0 0 -1} {} 0} 
                     width 5 offset 0
                     ApEinfo_revcolor=pink"
     primer_bind     424..441
                     /label=pTA963-1F
                     /note="%GC=61.1
                     ApEinfo_fwdcolor=#ff0000
                     ApEinfo_graphicformat=arrow_data {{0 1 2 0 0 -1} {} 0} 
                     width 5 offset 0
                     ApEinfo_revcolor=#4ec02b
                     Hairpin_Tm=None
                     Mismatches=0
                     Pair_Dimer_Tm=None
                     Self_Dimer_Tm=None
                     Sequence=CACACACCAGTCCACGAG
                     Tm=57.7
                     annotation_group=1839471187401754026ce8-d150-4cd3-87f3-b 
                     6bf566085d5
                     created_by=primer3"
     misc_feature    514..1422
                     /label=Hvo_artA
                     /note="Geneious type: Inserted sequence
                     ApEinfo_fwdcolor=#7eff74
                     ApEinfo_graphicformat=arrow_data {{0 1 2 0 0 -1} {} 0} 
                     width 5 offset 0
                     ApEinfo_revcolor=#7eff74
                     Source=referenceToDocument: urn:local:.:1452093304532.2957
                     modified_by=User"
     primer_bind     517..528
                     /label=Hvo-artA-1F
                     /note="%GC=75.0
                     ApEinfo_fwdcolor=#14c0bd
                     ApEinfo_graphicformat=arrow_data {{0 1 2 0 0 -1} {} 0} 
                     width 5 offset 0
                     ApEinfo_revcolor=#4ec02b
                     Extension=GATATCCATATG
                     Hairpin_Tm=None
                     Mismatches=0
                     Pair_Dimer_Tm=None
                     Self_Dimer_Tm=None
                     Sequence=CCCGGTCTCCTC
                     Tm=44.1
                     annotation_group=92470256490336fb039e6-584d-41fb-a4da-62 
                     c82bd83118
                     created_by=primer3"
     misc_feature    1030..1032
                     /label=Cys
                     /note="ApEinfo_fwdcolor=cyan
                     ApEinfo_graphicformat=arrow_data {{0 1 2 0 0 -1} {} 0} 
                     width 5 offset 0
                     ApEinfo_revcolor=green"
     misc_feature    1153..1155
                     /label=R214A mutation
                     /note="Geneious type: sequence variant
                     ApEinfo_fwdcolor=#ff0000
                     ApEinfo_graphicformat=arrow_data {{0 1 2 0 0 -1} {} 0} 
                     width 5 offset 0
                     ApEinfo_revcolor=#7eff74
                     created_by=User"
     misc_feature    1270..1272
                     /label=Arg
                     /note="ApEinfo_fwdcolor=cyan
                     ApEinfo_graphicformat=arrow_data {{0 1 2 0 0 -1} {} 0} 
                     width 5 offset 0
                     ApEinfo_revcolor=green"
     misc_feature    complement(1407..1421)
                     /label=Hvo-artA-1R
                     /note="Geneious type: primer_bind_reverse
                     %GC=60.0
                     ApEinfo_fwdcolor=#7eff74
                     ApEinfo_graphicformat=arrow_data {{0 1 2 0 0 -1} {} 0} 
                     width 5 offset 0
                     ApEinfo_revcolor=#ff0000
                     Extension=GATATCGAATTCGCG
                     Hairpin_Tm=56.2
                     Mismatches=0
                     Pair_Dimer_Tm=None
                     Self_Dimer_Tm=3.7
                     Sequence=TCGAGCCCTAACTCG
                     Tm=50.9
                     annotation_group=92470256490336fb039e6-584d-41fb-a4da-62 
                     c82bd83118
                     created_by=primer3"
     misc_feature    1423..1425
                     /label=Ala
                     /note="ApEinfo_fwdcolor=#7eff74
                     ApEinfo_graphicformat=arrow_data {{0 1 2 0 0 -1} {} 0} 
                     width 5 offset 0
                     ApEinfo_revcolor=#7eff74
                     modified_by=User"
     misc_feature    1432..2151
                     /label=GFP
                     /note="ApEinfo_fwdcolor=#0080ff
                     ApEinfo_graphicformat=arrow_data {{0 1 2 0 0 -1} {} 0} 
                     width 5 offset 0
                     ApEinfo_revcolor=#400000"
     regulatory      2172..2206
                     /regulatory_class="terminator"
                     /gene="t.Syn terminator"
                     /note="ApEinfo_fwdcolor=pink
                     ApEinfo_graphicformat=arrow_data {{0 1 2 0 0 -1} {} 0} 
                     width 5 offset 0
                     ApEinfo_revcolor=pink"
     misc_feature    complement(2229..2245)
                     /label=T3 promoter (17bp)
                     /note="Geneious type: primer_bind_reverse
                     %GC=35.3
                     ApEinfo_fwdcolor=#7eff74
                     ApEinfo_graphicformat=arrow_data {{0 1 2 0 0 -1} {} 0} 
                     width 5 offset 0
                     ApEinfo_revcolor=#7eff74
                     Hairpin_Tm=None
                     Mismatches=0
                     Pair_Dimer_Tm=None
                     Self_Dimer_Tm=None
                     Sequence=ATTAACCCTCACTAAAG
                     Tm=44.2
                     annotation_group=1839471187401754026ce8-d150-4cd3-87f3-b 
                     6bf566085d5
                     created_by=primer3"
     rep_origin      2608..6361
                     /direction=RIGHT
                     /gene="pHV2 origin"
                     /label=pHV2 origin rep origin
                     /note="ApEinfo_fwdcolor=#999999
                     ApEinfo_graphicformat=arrow_data {{0 1 2 0 0 -1} {} 0} 
                     width 5 offset 0
                     ApEinfo_revcolor=#999999"
     rep_origin      6361..7028
                     /direction=RIGHT
                     /gene="colE1 origin"
                     /label=colE1 origin rep origin
                     /note="ApEinfo_fwdcolor=#999999
                     ApEinfo_graphicformat=arrow_data {{0 1 2 0 0 -1} {} 0} 
                     width 5 offset 0
                     ApEinfo_revcolor=#999999"
     CDS             complement(7176..8036)
                     /codon_start=1
                     /transl_table=11
                     /gene="ampR"
                     /product="beta lactamase"
                     /label=ampR CDS
                     /note="ApEinfo_fwdcolor=#e9d024
                     ApEinfo_graphicformat=arrow_data {{0 1 2 0 0 -1} {} 0} 
                     width 5 offset 0
                     ApEinfo_revcolor=#e9d024"
                     /db_xref="GI:283467329"
                     /protein_id="CBI83205.1"
                     /translation="MSIQHFRVALIPFFAAFCLPVFAHPETLVKVKDAEDQLGARVGYI
                     ELDLNSGKILESFRPEERFPMMSTFKVLLCGAVLSRIDAGQEQLGRRIHYSQNDLVEYS
                     PVTEKHLTDGMTVRELCSAAITMSDNTAANLLLTTIGGPKELTAFLHNMGDHVTRLDRW
                     EPELNEAIPNDERDTTMPVAMATTLRKLLTGELLTLASRQQLIDWMEADKVAGPLLRSA
                     LPAGWFIADKSGAGERGSRGIIAALGPDGKPSRIVVIYTTGSQATMDERNRQIAEIGAS
                     LIKHW"
     CDS             complement(8267..8851)
                     /codon_start=1
                     /transl_table=11
                     /gene="hdrB"
                     /product="dihydrofolate reductase"
                     /label=hdrB CDS
                     /note="ApEinfo_fwdcolor=#e9d024
                     ApEinfo_graphicformat=arrow_data {{0 1 2 0 0 -1} {} 0} 
                     width 5 offset 0
                     ApEinfo_revcolor=#e9d024"
                     /db_xref="GI:283467330"
                     /protein_id="CBI83206.1"
                     /translation="MSGEELSGSETEGDAAVRFVLVAAVADNRVIGRDGDMPWHLPEDL
                     KQFKRTTTGHPVVMGRKTYESIARQLGGPLPERHSVVLTTRDLDLPEGAEAVESVESAV
                     AAAEDAADEMGVETVYVVGGATVYEQFLGRAAGLVLTELDAAHEGDTRFPEWDRGKWVE
                     TDRDDRDGFSFVTYERKQPAAADRGAEESDE"
     CDS             complement(8857..9387)
                     /codon_start=1
                     /transl_table=11
                     /gene="pyrE2"
                     /product="orotatephosphoribosyl transferase"
                     /label=pyrE2 CDS
                     /note="ApEinfo_fwdcolor=#e9d024
                     ApEinfo_graphicformat=arrow_data {{0 1 2 0 0 -1} {} 0} 
                     width 5 offset 0
                     ApEinfo_revcolor=#e9d024"
                     /db_xref="GI:283467331"
                     /protein_id="CBI83207.1"
                     /translation="MANAALIEALRAADAVQFGEFELSHGGTSSYYVDKYLFETDPRCL
                     KLIAEAFAERVADDDKLAGVALGAVPLVAATAVETNKPYVIARKKAKEYGTAKRIEGAL
                     DEGEEVVVLEDIATTGQSAVDAVEALREAGAVVDRVVVVVDRQEGAAELLADHDIALES
                     LLTAEDLLADADG"
     regulatory      complement(9390..9511)
                     /regulatory_class="promoter"
                     /gene="p.fdx promoter"
                     /note="ApEinfo_fwdcolor=pink
                     ApEinfo_graphicformat=arrow_data {{0 1 2 0 0 -1} {} 0} 
                     width 5 offset 0
                     ApEinfo_revcolor=pink"
ORIGIN
        1 gtgcgggcct cttcgctatt acgccagctg gcgaaagggg gatgtgctgc aaggcgatta
       61 agttgggtaa cgccagggtt ttcccagtca cgacgttgta aaacgacggc cagtgagcgc
      121 gcgtaatacg actcactata gggcgaattg ggtaccgact tcgacgacta cttcgacgac
      181 gagtaatcgt ctcggaaccg tctcggcggt tcgaaccgcc ctttccgtcg ggccgagtcg
      241 actcggcccg ctttcttctc tccaccgacc cgattcgacc cggtaccggg cccgttctcg
      301 tcgcgctctc gaagctgttt ctcgcgcgct cgcgtcctcg aaagtgacat cgctcgaccg
      361 gtggtcgtcg gcggtcgctg aagtcggctc gtggcgagaa cggaacagcc ggcgacaccg
      421 atgcacacac cagtccacga gcgccgaaaa ccgggcgtag cccctcgatt ttccgcctgc
      481 cgattacttc acattcgcgg acctattgcg catatgcccg gtctcctctc cgacatcctc
      541 gcgtgggtgg tcatcggaac cttcgtcgcc ggcgcggtcg caaacgggcg agaccgcgaa
      601 ctcggccggc gggtgatgac tgccgcgtgg gtgttgttcg cgctcttctg gctccaactc
      661 atcccgcatt tcacgctcgt ccacaagagc tacatcgagg ggctgttgac catcgcggcc
      721 gtcccggcgt cgctctacgc cggctggctc ctctacaacg gccgtgacac gctgttcgtc
      781 ctctcgcgcg ccgtcgccgc catgggcgtc gtctacctcc cgttcgagac gattccggcg
      841 tttaccctcc tcggggcgac cgtccccgcg ccccgcggcg tcctcatgga gaccgtcgcg
      901 gcgcagacgc gcttcctcat cgaatcactc ggctacacgc cgcagatgat tgtcggtgat
      961 cagggctatc tgaacacgtt cctgtggatg cagggctcgc accgactcga aatctcggtc
     1021 gtcctcgcct gcaccggcct cgggagcatc gccatcttcg ccggcctcat cgccgccgtc
     1081 gacgcgccga tgggccggaa actccgcggg ctcgccatcg ccgttcccat catctacgcg
     1141 ctgaacctgc ttgcgacgac gttcatcgcc atctcggtcg gcaagcagta cttccacctg
     1201 ttcgtcgacg aggttctgtt cctcttcggc tcgtcggacc cgtacatggt gtcgtttttc
     1261 atctccgacc gcatcatcag tcaggcgctc gcggtcgtcg cgctcgtggg agtcacctac
     1321 ctcgtcgtcc acgaagtgcc ggaactcctc acggtcatcg aggacgtgct ctacatggtg
     1381 accggcgacg agtacgacct cagaaacgag ttagggctcg acgcggaatt cgccatgagt
     1441 aaaggagaag aacttttcac tggagttgtc ccaattcttg ttgaattaga tggtgatgtt
     1501 aatgggcaca aattttctgt cagtggagag ggtgaaggtg atgcaacata cggaaaactt
     1561 acccttaaat ttatttgcac tactggaaaa ctacctgttc catggccaac acttgtcact
     1621 actttcactt atggtgttca atgcttttca agatacccag atcatatgaa gcggcacgac
     1681 ttcttcaaga gcgccatgcc tgagggatac gtgcaggaga ggaccatctc tttcaaggac
     1741 gacgggaact acaagacacg tgctgaagtc aagtttgagg gagacaccct cgtcaacagg
     1801 atcgagctta agggaatcga tttcaaggag gacggaaaca tcctcggcca caagttggaa
     1861 tacaactaca actcccacaa cgtatacatc acggcagaca aacaaaagaa tggaatcaaa
     1921 gctaacttca aaattagaca caacattgaa gatggaagcg ttcaactagc agaccattat
     1981 caacaaaata ctccaattgg cgatggccct gtccttttac cagacaacca ttacctgtcc
     2041 acacaatctg ccctttcgaa agatcccaac gaaaagagag accacatggt ccttcttgag
     2101 tttgtaacag ctgctgggat tacacatggc atggatgaac tatacaaatg aggatccact
     2161 agttctagag cggccgcacc tctggaccat cgcatttttc ggcgcggtgg agctccagct
     2221 tttgttccct ttagtgaggg ttaattgcgc gcttggcgta atcatggtca tagctgtttc
     2281 ctgtgtgaaa ttgttatccg ctcacaattc cacacaacat acgagccgga agcataaagt
     2341 gtaaagcctg gggtgcctaa tgagtgagct aactcacatt aattgcgttg cgctcactgc
     2401 ccgctttcca gtcgggaaac ctgtcgtgcc agctgcatta atgaatcggc caacgcgcgg
     2461 ggagaggcgg tttgcgtatt gggcgctctt ccgcttcctc gctcactgac tcgctgcgct
     2521 cggtcgttcg gctgcggcga gcggtatcag ctcactcaaa ggcggtaata cggttatcca
     2581 cagaatcagg ggataacgca ggaaagaaca tgcatggggg gttgttgtcc gacctcgatt
     2641 cataggttca gagttcgtcg accctactct aatcatgaac gtactgtctc gagagatacc
     2701 acgagattac gagatacccg aatacaacgc atatcacgaa catattacca aaggttagtt
     2761 caatcacgaa cctgcctccg tgaggggttg ctgtgcaatc tccggcccaa tagacagcgt
     2821 ctgaaccgtc tcgtctcgtt cttcggttag actcgacagt aagggacgta cccagtctac
     2881 ccagtcgtac atcgtatgga gacggtcgat gtccggtagc ccgttaggtc cgcattgtac
     2941 ccatatctcg attacctcct cggtcaactc atcaagcgct tctagcgtct caaagaggac
     3001 gctcgagtga acgactcggt cagcatgaac gatggaagaa tccgcttgtg gcgttcttgc
     3061 tcgtctgtga acgaaaggtt cagtcggcac tgaccctcgg tctcgtcgac taaccccatt
     3121 gctacaagtg tcggtaagtg gttccgaacc gactgcgtcg agattcccgc tttctcggct
     3181 aactctgtct tgctaaggct cagattcgtc gcgagcaacg tactaatcat cgcccgaacc
     3241 gtgggggttg cgtcctctaa gagacgcttc gacgggagac tcgcgagtga aagccgtact
     3301 tcgctactcc gaatctctct cggtgtcgct tcttgagaca accctcgccc gattgcgtgg
     3361 gctacgtcgt acggtgtccg tgcaaaccca gagaatagcc gtatcgcgtc tctcgtcgcg
     3421 tcgagacctt tcgcccgaca cattgcccgt gttactcgtg caaccgtact cggaccatgc
     3481 tcgacgacca cagggacttt gagcgcaatc tccggcgcgt cctcgtgaat ctccccaggg
     3541 ttcgacagtc ggtcttctat tacgccggcg acgtggtccg cccgattccc gaagtcacca
     3601 accaccgaga tcgacgcaat caggttcgca tacggattgc tcgcgtcgac gacagggtcg
     3661 aacgactgac gtcgcttctc gtctcggtct tcaaacaaca gtcgccggac tacgtggttc
     3721 ccgtacgtcg ccgcaatcgg cgcgttcttc gcaagcgtcg ttgctaacaa ctcggcattg
     3781 tcctccccgt atcgctccgg gtgtcggttg tagtcgggta agcgagcctc ccaaacgacg
     3841 tcaatatcga gtaaatcgag gacgtgaaac gcggttcccg cgagacccat cgccgttttc
     3901 gtgattcgac tcaggtactc ggacgtctca cactcgtagt cctcatgtgc aagtgaccgc
     3961 gtcatgtcga gtagctcgtc tctcgcgtcc tcgaggacgt cgacgtactc acccgccgag
     4021 tcgacagagt cagccaacca cccgaggttt cgagacccac gaacgtacgt cccatcttcg
     4081 attagtccat caagttccgc gagacggtcc tcggtaagga cctggtcgaa cgtcttagga
     4141 tcgagtaacg ctcgtgcaat catcaccaca tgagacatgg cagagtcgta ctctgcagag
     4201 acgacgagcg tattctcgtc ctcaaggtag ccccacccgg cttctccccg gtcagatttg
     4261 ggttcgacag ggtagtttgt cacactaacg cctttcttcg gcggtgtctt cgccgctgag
     4321 accgtctctg cgtacgaaag atagtccaca ccgtgatacc gaggtaagcg aacccgtccg
     4381 tccggcgtcg tcgacgcctc accttcggcg gtcggtcggt ggtcgtccgc ccgccctccc
     4441 cgagggcggt ccgtgattac acgggtattg tggtttggtt ttggggtgtt cgtaacgtag
     4501 tcctgaaggg ccttttgtcg ctctttctct ttggctaatt cttcgaggta caacgctcct
     4561 ttgtcgagaa tctcgattcg taggtttccg cgagcgccgt acttctcaca aagaccatac
     4621 tcgattagct tctcgttcaa tcgccgcgag accgtggtcc tatcgtactg actgaacgcc
     4681 gattgtaggg cgctgtaggc catgtgtccg ctttcagtct cacctaccgt ccgaagtatc
     4741 tcgacagcaa gtccgtccgt cccaaccacg tcgacgagcg tcgtaatgga gtaatcatta
     4801 cgggtgtcgt tgcacggatt cgtaacactc gatgggagaa tatcgccgta gtagttgtgc
     4861 aagtacactc ggtcgatctc tgacccacca aggaccacgt cgacgctctc agacagcgtt
     4921 agaacgtact cgataatctc gtcggcctgg tcgcgccgcg tctctctgaa agccgcattg
     4981 agaccgattg ctatcgtctg ttgagggttg ctatagccca atagacgagt gaacgcgaga
     5041 gcgtcctcta aggcgctctg tggctgtccc atctcatcat gtcccaaccg tcgcgcatac
     5101 cgaatcaagt cccacagagc ccgtctctcg ccggcgacac gtcgtcgtgc aagtttcacg
     5161 actgacccat cgacgtcaaa cccacaactc gacagtcggt gttcaaactc gagtatgtcg
     5221 acaccgtccg ccgctgtttg tagtgcctcg agaagcgcaa attgactctc tgtctcgtcg
     5281 aagattactc gatgaacccg aagggcggtc cagtctgtaa gcgagacgtc cgcctcgagg
     5341 tcagtcgcaa agcgaaggct tcgcttctca gtcggttcgt gtgccgtcgt atcgtccgta
     5401 tcgtacattt agtgtcgctt ttgtgcgaac actaacgccg ggtgaaaatc cgataatccc
     5461 ataagcccca accacattgg ttgagttagg acaacgggcc acccgcccgc cgtgtccgcg
     5521 taagcatcct tcgacgccga taggagcgaa gtcctggcag actcgtgtgc tcccggcgtc
     5581 gtttgattca actagttcgc tagtcacgac tatagtttat taatccacct tctcagagag
     5641 atatgcgtca agcaccaccg caattgtctc atcgtatgac cgtcggcctt cccgcgcctt
     5701 gagaacccgg aggtcgcgcc gcacatcctt cgacaccgga atccgcgtgt ccgtggcaga
     5761 catatatccc gctttagggc acaacgtata aagcattacg gacatgaaga tgtgattggt
     5821 aaagcatgag tcttgacgaa agggcaagag ggattttgtc accggccgac cgccggtatc
     5881 tccaaaaacc gaaggagtat agcaaacagg caggatacga acgccggcga gcgatagtcg
     5941 agcggctcca tgaagcccta catgatatgc cgctcctggt ttcggaactc gacgaggacc
     6001 ttagaacgga agccttcgag gacggcgatt tagacgggaa agagcatacg ctaaacgtcc
     6061 tgtcgtggtc gttcgctctc ctatatctcg ggatcaccga caccgtcgaa ccgtccgatt
     6121 tggcaaagga cgctttcgag gggattgccg agcgtgttag acaggcatac ctccagcgcg
     6181 ggtattcggt cgaggaggtc gaggtcgagg ttaatgtaaa acggggcgag ccgctcgacg
     6241 agttacggga gcgcgagccg gacgaactca gttaccccga ggtgaaccaa ctactcgaat
     6301 cgggcgaact ctcccaccta accggcgagg aacaaatggc tcgaatcaaa gaagctcatg
     6361 tgagcaaaag gccagcaaaa ggccaggaac cgtaaaaagg ccgcgttgct ggcgtttttc
     6421 cataggctcc gcccccctga cgagcatcac aaaaatcgac gctcaagtca gaggtggcga
     6481 aacccgacag gactataaag ataccaggcg tttccccctg gaagctccct cgtgcgctct
     6541 cctgttccga ccctgccgct taccggatac ctgtccgcct ttctcccttc gggaagcgtg
     6601 gcgctttctc atagctcacg ctgtaggtat ctcagttcgg tgtaggtcgt tcgctccaag
     6661 ctgggctgtg tgcacgaacc ccccgttcag cccgaccgct gcgccttatc cggtaactat
     6721 cgtcttgagt ccaacccggt aagacacgac ttatcgccac tggcagcagc cactggtaac
     6781 aggattagca gagcgaggta tgtaggcggt gctacagagt tcttgaagtg gtggcctaac
     6841 tacggctaca ctagaaggac agtatttggt atctgcgctc tgctgaagcc agttaccttc
     6901 ggaaaaagag ttggtagctc ttgatccggc aaacaaacca ccgctggtag cggtggtttt
     6961 tttgtttgca agcagcagat tacgcgcaga aaaaaaggat ctcaagaaga tcctttgatc
     7021 ttttctacgg ggtctgacgc tcagtggaac gaaaactcac gttaagggat tttggtcatg
     7081 agattatcaa aaaggatctt cacctagatc cttttaaatt aaaaatgaag ttttaaatca
     7141 atctaaagta tatatgagta aacttggtct gacagttacc aatgcttaat cagtgaggca
     7201 cctatctcag cgatctgtct atttcgttca tccatagttg cctgactccc cgtcgtgtag
     7261 ataactacga tacgggaggg cttaccatct ggccccagtg ctgcaatgat accgcgagac
     7321 ccacgctcac cggctccaga tttatcagca ataaaccagc cagccggaag ggccgagcgc
     7381 agaagtggtc ctgcaacttt atccgcctcc atccagtcta ttaattgttg ccgggaagct
     7441 agagtaagta gttcgccagt taatagtttg cgcaacgttg ttgccattgc tacaggcatc
     7501 gtggtgtcac gctcgtcgtt tggtatggct tcattcagct ccggttccca acgatcaagg
     7561 cgagttacat gatcccccat gttgtgcaaa aaagcggtta gctccttcgg tcctccgatc
     7621 gttgtcagaa gtaagttggc cgcagtgtta tcactcatgg ttatggcagc actgcataat
     7681 tctcttactg tcatgccatc cgtaagatgc ttttctgtga ctggtgagta ctcaaccaag
     7741 tcattctgag aatagtgtat gcggcgaccg agttgctctt gcccggcgtc aatacgggat
     7801 aataccgcgc cacatagcag aactttaaaa gtgctcatca ttggaaaacg ttcttcgggg
     7861 cgaaaactct caaggatctt accgctgttg agatccagtt cgatgtaacc cactcgtgca
     7921 cccaactgat cttcagcatc ttttactttc accagcgttt ctgggtgagc aaaaacagga
     7981 aggcaaaatg ccgcaaaaaa gggaataagg gcgacacgga aatgttgaat actcatactc
     8041 ttcctttttc aatattattg aagcatttat cagggttatt gtctcatgag cggatacata
     8101 tttgaatgta tttagaaaaa taaacaaata ggggttccgc gcacatttcc ccgaaaagtg
     8161 ccacctaaat tgtaagcgtt aatattttgt taaaattcgc gttaaatttt tgttaaatca
     8221 gctcattttt taaccaatag gccgaaatcg gcaaaatccc ttaagcttac tcatcggatt
     8281 cctccgcgcc gcggtcagcc gcggcgggct gtttgcgctc gtacgtgacg aacgaaaagc
     8341 cgtcgcggtc gtcgcggtcg gtctcgaccc acttcccgcg gtcccactcg gggaaccgcg
     8401 tgtcgccttc gtgtgccgcg tcgagttcgg tgagcaccag ccccgcggcg cggccgagga
     8461 actgctcgta gacggtcgcg ccgccgacga cgtagacggt ctcgacgccc atctcgtcgg
     8521 ccgcgtcctc ggcggcggcg accgccgact cgaccgactc gaccgcttca gcgccctcgg
     8581 ggaggtcgag gtcgcgggtc gtcagcacga cgctgtgacg ctccggaagc gggccgccga
     8641 gttggcgggc gatgctctcg taggtcttgc gacccatcac gaccgggtgg ccggtcgtcg
     8701 tccgcttgaa ctgtttcagg tcctcgggga ggtgccacgg catgtcgccg tcgcggccga
     8761 tgacgcggtt gtcggcgacg gcggcgacga ggacgaaccg gaccgcggcg tcgccctcgg
     8821 tttcggaccc agaaagctcc tcgccgctca tctagattag ccgtcggcgt cggccagcag
     8881 gtcctcggcg gtgagaagcg actccagtgc gatgtcgtgg tcggccagca gctccgccgc
     8941 gccctcctgt cggtccacga cgacgacgac gcggtcgacg actgcgccgg cctcgcggag
     9001 cgcctccacg gcgtcgacgg cgctctggcc ggtcgtcgcg atgtcttcga ggacgacgac
     9061 ttcctcgccc tcgtcgagcg cgccctcgat gcgctttgcc gtcccgtact cctttgcctt
     9121 cttgcgggcg atgacgtacg gcttgttcgt ctcgaccgcg gtggcggcca cgagcgggac
     9181 cgcgccgagc gcgacgccgg ccagtttgtc gtcgtccgcg acgcgctctg cgaacgcttc
     9241 ggcgatgagc ttcagacacc gggggtcggt ctcgaagagg tacttgtcca cgtagtagct
     9301 cgacgtgccg ccgtgggaga gctcgaactc gccgaactgg accgcgtcgg cggctcggag
     9361 cgcctcgatg agtgctgcgt tcgccatggc tgcagagttc ggcttccgaa cgcatagtag
     9421 ttgctgttcg ggccagcgta ctgccacgaa agcccgggtg tgaccgccat cacgacgctg
     9481 cccgcggcgt caacgagggg ttttatccac gggatctaaa tcaaaagaat agaccgagat
     9541 agggttgagt gttgttccag tttggaacaa gagtccacta ttaaagaacg tggactccaa
     9601 cgtcaaaggn nnnnnnnnnn nnnnnnnnnn nnnnnnnnnn nnnnnnnnnn nnnnnnnntn
     9661 nnnnnnnnnn nnnnnnnnnn nnnnnnnnnn nnnnnnnnnn nnnnnnnnnn nnnnnnnnnn
     9721 nnnnnnnnnn nnnnnnnnnn nnnnnnnnnn gnnnnnnnnn nnnnnnnnnn nnnnnnnnnn
     9781 nnnnnnnnnn nnnnnnnnnn nnnnnnnnnn nnnnnnnnnn nnnnnnnnnn nnnnnnnnnn
     9841 nnnnnnnnnn nnnnnnnnnn nnnnnnnnnn nnnnncccat tcgccattca ggctgcgcaa
     9901 ctgttgggaa gggcgatcg
//
