# Supplementary material for: The Archaeal Proteome Project advances knowledge about archaeal cell biology through comprehensive proteomics
Source: Nat Commun. 2020 Jun 19;11:3145. doi: 10.1038/s41467-020-16784-7 (PMC7305310; doi:10.1038/s41467-020-16784-7)
Supplement: Supplementary file 7 — Supplementary Data 4 [file 41467_2020_16784_MOESM7_ESM.zip › vectors/pRR03.gb]

LOCUS       Exported                9919 bp ds-DNA     circular SYN 08-MAY-2020
DEFINITION  pJS141 + Hvo-artA(R253A) C-term His.
ACCESSION   urn.local...1452093295857.2272
VERSION     .
KEYWORDS    pRR03
SOURCE      synthetic DNA construct
  ORGANISM  synthetic DNA construct
REFERENCE   1  (bases 1 to 9919)
  AUTHORS   .
  TITLE     Direct Submission
  JOURNAL   Exported Friday, May 8, 2020 from SnapGene 3.3.4
            http://www.snapgene.com
FEATURES             Location/Qualifiers
     source          1..9919
                     /organism="synthetic DNA construct"
                     /mol_type="other DNA"
     source          join(1..512,1427..1431)
                     /organism="Overexpression vector pTA963"
                     /lab_host="Haloferax volcanii"
                     /mol_type="other DNA"
                     /label=source Overexpression vector pTA963
                     /note="ApEinfo_fwdcolor=pink
                     ApEinfo_graphicformat=arrow_data {{0 1 2 0 0 -1} {} 0} 
                     width 5 offset 0
                     ApEinfo_revcolor=pink"
                     /db_xref="taxon:703541"
     source          1432..2151
                     /organism="Overexpression vector pTA963"
                     /lab_host="Haloferax volcanii"
                     /mol_type="other DNA"
                     /label=source Overexpression vector pTA963(1)
                     /note="ApEinfo_fwdcolor=pink
                     ApEinfo_graphicformat=arrow_data {{0 1 2 0 0 -1} {} 0} 
                     width 5 offset 0
                     ApEinfo_label=source Overexpression vector pTA963
                     ApEinfo_revcolor=pink"
                     /db_xref="taxon:703541"
     source          2152..9919
                     /organism="Overexpression vector pTA963"
                     /lab_host="Haloferax volcanii"
                     /mol_type="other DNA"
                     /label=source Overexpression vector pTA963(2)
                     /note="ApEinfo_fwdcolor=pink
                     ApEinfo_graphicformat=arrow_data {{0 1 2 0 0 -1} {} 0} 
                     width 5 offset 0
                     ApEinfo_label=source Overexpression vector pTA963
                     ApEinfo_revcolor=pink"
                     /db_xref="taxon:703541"
     regulatory      157..281
                     /regulatory_class="terminator"
                     /gene="l11e terminator"
                     /note="ApEinfo_fwdcolor=pink
                     ApEinfo_graphicformat=arrow_data {{0 1 2 0 0 -1} {} 0} 
                     width 5 offset 0
                     ApEinfo_revcolor=pink"
     regulatory      290..512
                     /regulatory_class="promoter"
                     /gene="p.tnaA promoter"
                     /note="ApEinfo_fwdcolor=pink
                     ApEinfo_graphicformat=arrow_data {{0 1 2 0 0 -1} {} 0} 
                     width 5 offset 0
                     ApEinfo_revcolor=pink"
     primer_bind     424..441
                     /label=pTA963-1F
                     /note="%GC=61.1
                     ApEinfo_fwdcolor=#ff0000
                     ApEinfo_graphicformat=arrow_data {{0 1 2 0 0 -1} {} 0} 
                     width 5 offset 0
                     ApEinfo_revcolor=#4ec02b
                     Hairpin_Tm=None
                     Mismatches=0
                     Pair_Dimer_Tm=None
                     Self_Dimer_Tm=None
                     Sequence=CACACACCAGTCCACGAG
                     Tm=57.7
                     annotation_group=1839471187401754026ce8-d150-4cd3-87f3-b 
                     6bf566085d5
                     created_by=primer3"
     misc_feature    514..1422
                     /label=Hvo_artA
                     /note="Geneious type: Inserted sequence
                     ApEinfo_fwdcolor=#7eff74
                     ApEinfo_graphicformat=arrow_data {{0 1 2 0 0 -1} {} 0} 
                     width 5 offset 0
                     ApEinfo_revcolor=#7eff74
                     Source=referenceToDocument: urn:local:.:1452093304441.2947
                     modified_by=User"
     primer_bind     517..528
                     /label=Hvo-artA-1F
                     /note="%GC=75.0
                     ApEinfo_fwdcolor=#14c0bd
                     ApEinfo_graphicformat=arrow_data {{0 1 2 0 0 -1} {} 0} 
                     width 5 offset 0
                     ApEinfo_revcolor=#4ec02b
                     Extension=GATATCCATATG
                     Hairpin_Tm=None
                     Mismatches=0
                     Pair_Dimer_Tm=None
                     Self_Dimer_Tm=None
                     Sequence=CCCGGTCTCCTC
                     Tm=44.1
                     annotation_group=92470256490336fb039e6-584d-41fb-a4da-62 
                     c82bd83118
                     created_by=primer3"
     misc_feature    1030..1032
                     /label=Cys
                     /note="ApEinfo_fwdcolor=cyan
                     ApEinfo_graphicformat=arrow_data {{0 1 2 0 0 -1} {} 0} 
                     width 5 offset 0
                     ApEinfo_revcolor=green"
     misc_feature    1153..1155
                     /label=Arg
                     /note="ApEinfo_fwdcolor=cyan
                     ApEinfo_graphicformat=arrow_data {{0 1 2 0 0 -1} {} 0} 
                     width 5 offset 0
                     ApEinfo_revcolor=green"
     misc_feature    1270..1272
                     /label=R253A mutation
                     /note="Geneious type: sequence variant
                     ApEinfo_fwdcolor=#ff0000
                     ApEinfo_graphicformat=arrow_data {{0 1 2 0 0 -1} {} 0} 
                     width 5 offset 0
                     ApEinfo_revcolor=#7eff74
                     created_by=User"
     misc_feature    complement(1407..1421)
                     /label=Hvo-artA-1R
                     /note="Geneious type: primer_bind_reverse
                     %GC=60.0
                     ApEinfo_fwdcolor=#7eff74
                     ApEinfo_graphicformat=arrow_data {{0 1 2 0 0 -1} {} 0} 
                     width 5 offset 0
                     ApEinfo_revcolor=#ff0000
                     Extension=GATATCGAATTCGCG
                     Hairpin_Tm=56.2
                     Mismatches=0
                     Pair_Dimer_Tm=None
                     Self_Dimer_Tm=3.7
                     Sequence=TCGAGCCCTAACTCG
                     Tm=50.9
                     annotation_group=92470256490336fb039e6-584d-41fb-a4da-62 
                     c82bd83118
                     created_by=primer3"
     misc_feature    1423..1425
                     /label=Ala
                     /note="ApEinfo_fwdcolor=#7eff74
                     ApEinfo_graphicformat=arrow_data {{0 1 2 0 0 -1} {} 0} 
                     width 5 offset 0
                     ApEinfo_revcolor=#7eff74
                     modified_by=User"
     misc_feature    1432..2151
                     /label=GFP
                     /note="ApEinfo_fwdcolor=#ffff00
                     ApEinfo_graphicformat=arrow_data {{0 1 2 0 0 -1} {} 0} 
                     width 5 offset 0
                     ApEinfo_revcolor=green"
     CDS             1435..2151
                     /label=SmRS-GFP
                     /note="ApEinfo_fwdcolor=#e9d024
                     ApEinfo_graphicformat=arrow_data {{0 1 2 0 0 -1} {} 0} 
                     width 5 offset 0
                     ApEinfo_revcolor=#e9d024
                     created_by=User"
     regulatory      2172..2206
                     /regulatory_class="terminator"
                     /gene="t.Syn terminator"
                     /note="ApEinfo_fwdcolor=pink
                     ApEinfo_graphicformat=arrow_data {{0 1 2 0 0 -1} {} 0} 
                     width 5 offset 0
                     ApEinfo_revcolor=pink"
     misc_feature    complement(2229..2245)
                     /label=T3 promoter (17bp)
                     /note="Geneious type: primer_bind_reverse
                     %GC=35.3
                     ApEinfo_fwdcolor=#7eff74
                     ApEinfo_graphicformat=arrow_data {{0 1 2 0 0 -1} {} 0} 
                     width 5 offset 0
                     ApEinfo_revcolor=#7eff74
                     Hairpin_Tm=None
                     Mismatches=0
                     Pair_Dimer_Tm=None
                     Self_Dimer_Tm=None
                     Sequence=ATTAACCCTCACTAAAG
                     Tm=44.2
                     annotation_group=1839471187401754026ce8-d150-4cd3-87f3-b 
                     6bf566085d5
                     created_by=primer3"
     rep_origin      2608..6361
                     /direction=RIGHT
                     /gene="pHV2 origin"
                     /label=pHV2 origin rep origin
                     /note="ApEinfo_fwdcolor=#999999
                     ApEinfo_graphicformat=arrow_data {{0 1 2 0 0 -1} {} 0} 
                     width 5 offset 0
                     ApEinfo_revcolor=#999999"
     rep_origin      6361..7028
                     /direction=RIGHT
                     /gene="colE1 origin"
                     /label=colE1 origin rep origin
                     /note="ApEinfo_fwdcolor=#999999
                     ApEinfo_graphicformat=arrow_data {{0 1 2 0 0 -1} {} 0} 
                     width 5 offset 0
                     ApEinfo_revcolor=#999999"
     CDS             complement(7176..8036)
                     /codon_start=1
                     /transl_table=11
                     /gene="ampR"
                     /product="beta lactamase"
                     /label=ampR CDS
                     /note="ApEinfo_fwdcolor=#e9d024
                     ApEinfo_graphicformat=arrow_data {{0 1 2 0 0 -1} {} 0} 
                     width 5 offset 0
                     ApEinfo_revcolor=#e9d024"
                     /db_xref="GI:283467329"
                     /protein_id="CBI83205.1"
                     /translation="MSIQHFRVALIPFFAAFCLPVFAHPETLVKVKDAEDQLGARVGYI
                     ELDLNSGKILESFRPEERFPMMSTFKVLLCGAVLSRIDAGQEQLGRRIHYSQNDLVEYS
                     PVTEKHLTDGMTVRELCSAAITMSDNTAANLLLTTIGGPKELTAFLHNMGDHVTRLDRW
                     EPELNEAIPNDERDTTMPVAMATTLRKLLTGELLTLASRQQLIDWMEADKVAGPLLRSA
                     LPAGWFIADKSGAGERGSRGIIAALGPDGKPSRIVVIYTTGSQATMDERNRQIAEIGAS
                     LIKHW"
     CDS             complement(8267..8851)
                     /codon_start=1
                     /transl_table=11
                     /gene="hdrB"
                     /product="dihydrofolate reductase"
                     /label=hdrB CDS
                     /note="ApEinfo_fwdcolor=#e9d024
                     ApEinfo_graphicformat=arrow_data {{0 1 2 0 0 -1} {} 0} 
                     width 5 offset 0
                     ApEinfo_revcolor=#e9d024"
                     /db_xref="GI:283467330"
                     /protein_id="CBI83206.1"
                     /translation="MSGEELSGSETEGDAAVRFVLVAAVADNRVIGRDGDMPWHLPEDL
                     KQFKRTTTGHPVVMGRKTYESIARQLGGPLPERHSVVLTTRDLDLPEGAEAVESVESAV
                     AAAEDAADEMGVETVYVVGGATVYEQFLGRAAGLVLTELDAAHEGDTRFPEWDRGKWVE
                     TDRDDRDGFSFVTYERKQPAAADRGAEESDE"
     CDS             complement(8857..9387)
                     /codon_start=1
                     /transl_table=11
                     /gene="pyrE2"
                     /product="orotatephosphoribosyl transferase"
                     /label=pyrE2 CDS
                     /note="ApEinfo_fwdcolor=#e9d024
                     ApEinfo_graphicformat=arrow_data {{0 1 2 0 0 -1} {} 0} 
                     width 5 offset 0
                     ApEinfo_revcolor=#e9d024"
                     /db_xref="GI:283467331"
                     /protein_id="CBI83207.1"
                     /translation="MANAALIEALRAADAVQFGEFELSHGGTSSYYVDKYLFETDPRCL
                     KLIAEAFAERVADDDKLAGVALGAVPLVAATAVETNKPYVIARKKAKEYGTAKRIEGAL
                     DEGEEVVVLEDIATTGQSAVDAVEALREAGAVVDRVVVVVDRQEGAAELLADHDIALES
                     LLTAEDLLADADG"
     regulatory      complement(9390..9511)
                     /regulatory_class="promoter"
                     /gene="p.fdx promoter"
                     /note="ApEinfo_fwdcolor=pink
                     ApEinfo_graphicformat=arrow_data {{0 1 2 0 0 -1} {} 0} 
                     width 5 offset 0
                     ApEinfo_revcolor=pink"
ORIGIN
        1 gtgcgggcct cttcgctatt acgccagctg gcgaaagggg gatgtgctgc aaggcgatta
       61 agttgggtaa cgccagggtt ttcccagtca cgacgttgta aaacgacggc cagtgagcgc
      121 gcgtaatacg actcactata gggcgaattg ggtaccgact tcgacgacta cttcgacgac
      181 gagtaatcgt ctcggaaccg tctcggcggt tcgaaccgcc ctttccgtcg ggccgagtcg
      241 actcggcccg ctttcttctc tccaccgacc cgattcgacc cggtaccggg cccgttctcg
      301 tcgcgctctc gaagctgttt ctcgcgcgct cgcgtcctcg aaagtgacat cgctcgaccg
      361 gtggtcgtcg gcggtcgctg aagtcggctc gtggcgagaa cggaacagcc ggcgacaccg
      421 atgcacacac cagtccacga gcgccgaaaa ccgggcgtag cccctcgatt ttccgcctgc
      481 cgattacttc acattcgcgg acctattgcg catatgcccg gtctcctctc cgacatcctc
      541 gcgtgggtgg tcatcggaac cttcgtcgcc ggcgcggtcg caaacgggcg agaccgcgaa
      601 ctcggccggc gggtgatgac tgccgcgtgg gtgttgttcg cgctcttctg gctccaactc
      661 atcccgcatt tcacgctcgt ccacaagagc tacatcgagg ggctgttgac catcgcggcc
      721 gtcccggcgt cgctctacgc cggctggctc ctctacaacg gccgtgacac gctgttcgtc
      781 ctctcgcgcg ccgtcgccgc catgggcgtc gtctacctcc cgttcgagac gattccggcg
      841 tttaccctcc tcggggcgac cgtccccgcg ccccgcggcg tcctcatgga gaccgtcgcg
      901 gcgcagacgc gcttcctcat cgaatcactc ggctacacgc cgcagatgat tgtcggtgat
      961 cagggctatc tgaacacgtt cctgtggatg cagggctcgc accgactcga aatctcggtc
     1021 gtcctcgcct gcaccggcct cgggagcatc gccatcttcg ccggcctcat cgccgccgtc
     1081 gacgcgccga tgggccggaa actccgcggg ctcgccatcg ccgttcccat catctacgcg
     1141 ctgaacctgc ttcggacgac gttcatcgcc atctcggtcg gcaagcagta cttccacctg
     1201 ttcgtcgacg aggttctgtt cctcttcggc tcgtcggacc cgtacatggt gtcgtttttc
     1261 atctccgacg ccatcatcag tcaggcgctc gcggtcgtcg cgctcgtggg agtcacctac
     1321 ctcgtcgtcc acgaagtgcc ggaactcctc acggtcatcg aggacgtgct ctacatggtg
     1381 accggcgacg agtacgacct cagaaacgag ttagggctcg acgcggaatt cgccatgagt
     1441 aaaggagaag aacttttcac tggagttgtc ccaattcttg ttgaattaga tggtgatgtt
     1501 aatgggcaca aattttctgt cagtggagag ggtgaaggtg atgcaacata cggaaaactt
     1561 acccttaaat ttatttgcac tactggaaaa ctacctgttc catggccaac acttgtcact
     1621 actttcactt atggtgttca atgcttttca agatacccag atcatatgaa gcggcacgac
     1681 ttcttcaaga gcgccatgcc tgagggatac gtgcaggaga ggaccatctc tttcaaggac
     1741 gacgggaact acaagacacg tgctgaagtc aagtttgagg gagacaccct cgtcaacagg
     1801 atcgagctta agggaatcga tttcaaggag gacggaaaca tcctcggcca caagttggaa
     1861 tacaactaca actcccacaa cgtatacatc acggcagaca aacaaaagaa tggaatcaaa
     1921 gctaacttca aaattagaca caacattgaa gatggaagcg ttcaactagc agaccattat
     1981 caacaaaata ctccaattgg cgatggccct gtccttttac cagacaacca ttacctgtcc
     2041 acacaatctg ccctttcgaa agatcccaac gaaaagagag accacatggt ccttcttgag
     2101 tttgtaacag ctgctgggat tacacatggc atggatgaac tatacaaatg aggatccact
     2161 agttctagag cggccgcacc tctggaccat cgcatttttc ggcgcggtgg agctccagct
     2221 tttgttccct ttagtgaggg ttaattgcgc gcttggcgta atcatggtca tagctgtttc
     2281 ctgtgtgaaa ttgttatccg ctcacaattc cacacaacat acgagccgga agcataaagt
     2341 gtaaagcctg gggtgcctaa tgagtgagct aactcacatt aattgcgttg cgctcactgc
     2401 ccgctttcca gtcgggaaac ctgtcgtgcc agctgcatta atgaatcggc caacgcgcgg
     2461 ggagaggcgg tttgcgtatt gggcgctctt ccgcttcctc gctcactgac tcgctgcgct
     2521 cggtcgttcg gctgcggcga gcggtatcag ctcactcaaa ggcggtaata cggttatcca
     2581 cagaatcagg ggataacgca ggaaagaaca tgcatggggg gttgttgtcc gacctcgatt
     2641 cataggttca gagttcgtcg accctactct aatcatgaac gtactgtctc gagagatacc
     2701 acgagattac gagatacccg aatacaacgc atatcacgaa catattacca aaggttagtt
     2761 caatcacgaa cctgcctccg tgaggggttg ctgtgcaatc tccggcccaa tagacagcgt
     2821 ctgaaccgtc tcgtctcgtt cttcggttag actcgacagt aagggacgta cccagtctac
     2881 ccagtcgtac atcgtatgga gacggtcgat gtccggtagc ccgttaggtc cgcattgtac
     2941 ccatatctcg attacctcct cggtcaactc atcaagcgct tctagcgtct caaagaggac
     3001 gctcgagtga acgactcggt cagcatgaac gatggaagaa tccgcttgtg gcgttcttgc
     3061 tcgtctgtga acgaaaggtt cagtcggcac tgaccctcgg tctcgtcgac taaccccatt
     3121 gctacaagtg tcggtaagtg gttccgaacc gactgcgtcg agattcccgc tttctcggct
     3181 aactctgtct tgctaaggct cagattcgtc gcgagcaacg tactaatcat cgcccgaacc
     3241 gtgggggttg cgtcctctaa gagacgcttc gacgggagac tcgcgagtga aagccgtact
     3301 tcgctactcc gaatctctct cggtgtcgct tcttgagaca accctcgccc gattgcgtgg
     3361 gctacgtcgt acggtgtccg tgcaaaccca gagaatagcc gtatcgcgtc tctcgtcgcg
     3421 tcgagacctt tcgcccgaca cattgcccgt gttactcgtg caaccgtact cggaccatgc
     3481 tcgacgacca cagggacttt gagcgcaatc tccggcgcgt cctcgtgaat ctccccaggg
     3541 ttcgacagtc ggtcttctat tacgccggcg acgtggtccg cccgattccc gaagtcacca
     3601 accaccgaga tcgacgcaat caggttcgca tacggattgc tcgcgtcgac gacagggtcg
     3661 aacgactgac gtcgcttctc gtctcggtct tcaaacaaca gtcgccggac tacgtggttc
     3721 ccgtacgtcg ccgcaatcgg cgcgttcttc gcaagcgtcg ttgctaacaa ctcggcattg
     3781 tcctccccgt atcgctccgg gtgtcggttg tagtcgggta agcgagcctc ccaaacgacg
     3841 tcaatatcga gtaaatcgag gacgtgaaac gcggttcccg cgagacccat cgccgttttc
     3901 gtgattcgac tcaggtactc ggacgtctca cactcgtagt cctcatgtgc aagtgaccgc
     3961 gtcatgtcga gtagctcgtc tctcgcgtcc tcgaggacgt cgacgtactc acccgccgag
     4021 tcgacagagt cagccaacca cccgaggttt cgagacccac gaacgtacgt cccatcttcg
     4081 attagtccat caagttccgc gagacggtcc tcggtaagga cctggtcgaa cgtcttagga
     4141 tcgagtaacg ctcgtgcaat catcaccaca tgagacatgg cagagtcgta ctctgcagag
     4201 acgacgagcg tattctcgtc ctcaaggtag ccccacccgg cttctccccg gtcagatttg
     4261 ggttcgacag ggtagtttgt cacactaacg cctttcttcg gcggtgtctt cgccgctgag
     4321 accgtctctg cgtacgaaag atagtccaca ccgtgatacc gaggtaagcg aacccgtccg
     4381 tccggcgtcg tcgacgcctc accttcggcg gtcggtcggt ggtcgtccgc ccgccctccc
     4441 cgagggcggt ccgtgattac acgggtattg tggtttggtt ttggggtgtt cgtaacgtag
     4501 tcctgaaggg ccttttgtcg ctctttctct ttggctaatt cttcgaggta caacgctcct
     4561 ttgtcgagaa tctcgattcg taggtttccg cgagcgccgt acttctcaca aagaccatac
     4621 tcgattagct tctcgttcaa tcgccgcgag accgtggtcc tatcgtactg actgaacgcc
     4681 gattgtaggg cgctgtaggc catgtgtccg ctttcagtct cacctaccgt ccgaagtatc
     4741 tcgacagcaa gtccgtccgt cccaaccacg tcgacgagcg tcgtaatgga gtaatcatta
     4801 cgggtgtcgt tgcacggatt cgtaacactc gatgggagaa tatcgccgta gtagttgtgc
     4861 aagtacactc ggtcgatctc tgacccacca aggaccacgt cgacgctctc agacagcgtt
     4921 agaacgtact cgataatctc gtcggcctgg tcgcgccgcg tctctctgaa agccgcattg
     4981 agaccgattg ctatcgtctg ttgagggttg ctatagccca atagacgagt gaacgcgaga
     5041 gcgtcctcta aggcgctctg tggctgtccc atctcatcat gtcccaaccg tcgcgcatac
     5101 cgaatcaagt cccacagagc ccgtctctcg ccggcgacac gtcgtcgtgc aagtttcacg
     5161 actgacccat cgacgtcaaa cccacaactc gacagtcggt gttcaaactc gagtatgtcg
     5221 acaccgtccg ccgctgtttg tagtgcctcg agaagcgcaa attgactctc tgtctcgtcg
     5281 aagattactc gatgaacccg aagggcggtc cagtctgtaa gcgagacgtc cgcctcgagg
     5341 tcagtcgcaa agcgaaggct tcgcttctca gtcggttcgt gtgccgtcgt atcgtccgta
     5401 tcgtacattt agtgtcgctt ttgtgcgaac actaacgccg ggtgaaaatc cgataatccc
     5461 ataagcccca accacattgg ttgagttagg acaacgggcc acccgcccgc cgtgtccgcg
     5521 taagcatcct tcgacgccga taggagcgaa gtcctggcag actcgtgtgc tcccggcgtc
     5581 gtttgattca actagttcgc tagtcacgac tatagtttat taatccacct tctcagagag
     5641 atatgcgtca agcaccaccg caattgtctc atcgtatgac cgtcggcctt cccgcgcctt
     5701 gagaacccgg aggtcgcgcc gcacatcctt cgacaccgga atccgcgtgt ccgtggcaga
     5761 catatatccc gctttagggc acaacgtata aagcattacg gacatgaaga tgtgattggt
     5821 aaagcatgag tcttgacgaa agggcaagag ggattttgtc accggccgac cgccggtatc
     5881 tccaaaaacc gaaggagtat agcaaacagg caggatacga acgccggcga gcgatagtcg
     5941 agcggctcca tgaagcccta catgatatgc cgctcctggt ttcggaactc gacgaggacc
     6001 ttagaacgga agccttcgag gacggcgatt tagacgggaa agagcatacg ctaaacgtcc
     6061 tgtcgtggtc gttcgctctc ctatatctcg ggatcaccga caccgtcgaa ccgtccgatt
     6121 tggcaaagga cgctttcgag gggattgccg agcgtgttag acaggcatac ctccagcgcg
     6181 ggtattcggt cgaggaggtc gaggtcgagg ttaatgtaaa acggggcgag ccgctcgacg
     6241 agttacggga gcgcgagccg gacgaactca gttaccccga ggtgaaccaa ctactcgaat
     6301 cgggcgaact ctcccaccta accggcgagg aacaaatggc tcgaatcaaa gaagctcatg
     6361 tgagcaaaag gccagcaaaa ggccaggaac cgtaaaaagg ccgcgttgct ggcgtttttc
     6421 cataggctcc gcccccctga cgagcatcac aaaaatcgac gctcaagtca gaggtggcga
     6481 aacccgacag gactataaag ataccaggcg tttccccctg gaagctccct cgtgcgctct
     6541 cctgttccga ccctgccgct taccggatac ctgtccgcct ttctcccttc gggaagcgtg
     6601 gcgctttctc atagctcacg ctgtaggtat ctcagttcgg tgtaggtcgt tcgctccaag
     6661 ctgggctgtg tgcacgaacc ccccgttcag cccgaccgct gcgccttatc cggtaactat
     6721 cgtcttgagt ccaacccggt aagacacgac ttatcgccac tggcagcagc cactggtaac
     6781 aggattagca gagcgaggta tgtaggcggt gctacagagt tcttgaagtg gtggcctaac
     6841 tacggctaca ctagaaggac agtatttggt atctgcgctc tgctgaagcc agttaccttc
     6901 ggaaaaagag ttggtagctc ttgatccggc aaacaaacca ccgctggtag cggtggtttt
     6961 tttgtttgca agcagcagat tacgcgcaga aaaaaaggat ctcaagaaga tcctttgatc
     7021 ttttctacgg ggtctgacgc tcagtggaac gaaaactcac gttaagggat tttggtcatg
     7081 agattatcaa aaaggatctt cacctagatc cttttaaatt aaaaatgaag ttttaaatca
     7141 atctaaagta tatatgagta aacttggtct gacagttacc aatgcttaat cagtgaggca
     7201 cctatctcag cgatctgtct atttcgttca tccatagttg cctgactccc cgtcgtgtag
     7261 ataactacga tacgggaggg cttaccatct ggccccagtg ctgcaatgat accgcgagac
     7321 ccacgctcac cggctccaga tttatcagca ataaaccagc cagccggaag ggccgagcgc
     7381 agaagtggtc ctgcaacttt atccgcctcc atccagtcta ttaattgttg ccgggaagct
     7441 agagtaagta gttcgccagt taatagtttg cgcaacgttg ttgccattgc tacaggcatc
     7501 gtggtgtcac gctcgtcgtt tggtatggct tcattcagct ccggttccca acgatcaagg
     7561 cgagttacat gatcccccat gttgtgcaaa aaagcggtta gctccttcgg tcctccgatc
     7621 gttgtcagaa gtaagttggc cgcagtgtta tcactcatgg ttatggcagc actgcataat
     7681 tctcttactg tcatgccatc cgtaagatgc ttttctgtga ctggtgagta ctcaaccaag
     7741 tcattctgag aatagtgtat gcggcgaccg agttgctctt gcccggcgtc aatacgggat
     7801 aataccgcgc cacatagcag aactttaaaa gtgctcatca ttggaaaacg ttcttcgggg
     7861 cgaaaactct caaggatctt accgctgttg agatccagtt cgatgtaacc cactcgtgca
     7921 cccaactgat cttcagcatc ttttactttc accagcgttt ctgggtgagc aaaaacagga
     7981 aggcaaaatg ccgcaaaaaa gggaataagg gcgacacgga aatgttgaat actcatactc
     8041 ttcctttttc aatattattg aagcatttat cagggttatt gtctcatgag cggatacata
     8101 tttgaatgta tttagaaaaa taaacaaata ggggttccgc gcacatttcc ccgaaaagtg
     8161 ccacctaaat tgtaagcgtt aatattttgt taaaattcgc gttaaatttt tgttaaatca
     8221 gctcattttt taaccaatag gccgaaatcg gcaaaatccc ttaagcttac tcatcggatt
     8281 cctccgcgcc gcggtcagcc gcggcgggct gtttgcgctc gtacgtgacg aacgaaaagc
     8341 cgtcgcggtc gtcgcggtcg gtctcgaccc acttcccgcg gtcccactcg gggaaccgcg
     8401 tgtcgccttc gtgtgccgcg tcgagttcgg tgagcaccag ccccgcggcg cggccgagga
     8461 actgctcgta gacggtcgcg ccgccgacga cgtagacggt ctcgacgccc atctcgtcgg
     8521 ccgcgtcctc ggcggcggcg accgccgact cgaccgactc gaccgcttca gcgccctcgg
     8581 ggaggtcgag gtcgcgggtc gtcagcacga cgctgtgacg ctccggaagc gggccgccga
     8641 gttggcgggc gatgctctcg taggtcttgc gacccatcac gaccgggtgg ccggtcgtcg
     8701 tccgcttgaa ctgtttcagg tcctcgggga ggtgccacgg catgtcgccg tcgcggccga
     8761 tgacgcggtt gtcggcgacg gcggcgacga ggacgaaccg gaccgcggcg tcgccctcgg
     8821 tttcggaccc agaaagctcc tcgccgctca tctagattag ccgtcggcgt cggccagcag
     8881 gtcctcggcg gtgagaagcg actccagtgc gatgtcgtgg tcggccagca gctccgccgc
     8941 gccctcctgt cggtccacga cgacgacgac gcggtcgacg actgcgccgg cctcgcggag
     9001 cgcctccacg gcgtcgacgg cgctctggcc ggtcgtcgcg atgtcttcga ggacgacgac
     9061 ttcctcgccc tcgtcgagcg cgccctcgat gcgctttgcc gtcccgtact cctttgcctt
     9121 cttgcgggcg atgacgtacg gcttgttcgt ctcgaccgcg gtggcggcca cgagcgggac
     9181 cgcgccgagc gcgacgccgg ccagtttgtc gtcgtccgcg acgcgctctg cgaacgcttc
     9241 ggcgatgagc ttcagacacc gggggtcggt ctcgaagagg tacttgtcca cgtagtagct
     9301 cgacgtgccg ccgtgggaga gctcgaactc gccgaactgg accgcgtcgg cggctcggag
     9361 cgcctcgatg agtgctgcgt tcgccatggc tgcagagttc ggcttccgaa cgcatagtag
     9421 ttgctgttcg ggccagcgta ctgccacgaa agcccgggtg tgaccgccat cacgacgctg
     9481 cccgcggcgt caacgagggg ttttatccac gggatctaaa tcaaaagaat agaccgagat
     9541 agggttgagt gttgttccag tttggaacaa gagtccacta ttaaagaacg tggactccaa
     9601 cgtcaaaggn nnnnnnnnnn nnnnnnnnnn nnnnnnnnnn nnnnnnnnnn nnnnnnnntn
     9661 nnnnnnnnnn nnnnnnnnnn nnnnnnnnnn nnnnnnnnnn nnnnnnnnnn nnnnnnnnnn
     9721 nnnnnnnnnn nnnnnnnnnn nnnnnnnnnn gnnnnnnnnn nnnnnnnnnn nnnnnnnnnn
     9781 nnnnnnnnnn nnnnnnnnnn nnnnnnnnnn nnnnnnnnnn nnnnnnnnnn nnnnnnnnnn
     9841 nnnnnnnnnn nnnnnnnnnn nnnnnnnnnn nnnnncccat tcgccattca ggctgcgcaa
     9901 ctgttgggaa gggcgatcg
//
